LOCUS       57_pAAV-#57-Chr2d-EGFP 7707 bp DNA circular UNA 28-MAR-2011
COMMENT     http://www.invitrogen.com/
FEATURES             Location/Qualifiers
     Vector          join(2146..7707,1..139)
                     /origin="P03-75-014-pAAV-EF1a-Chr2d-EGFP (6'977bp circular)
                     Target vector: from BamHI cut at 1415^1416 to MluI cut at
                     139^140, 5'701bp Orientation: original Plus strand 5': no
                     change Plus strand 3': no change Minus strand 5': no change
                     Minus strand 3': no change"
     Misc._feature   1..130
                     /vntifkey="21"
                     /label=L-ITR
     Insertion       140..2145
                     /origin="SynP57_Prph_2kb (2'012bp linear) Fragment: from
                     MluI cut at 1^2 to BamHI cut at 2007^2008, 2'006bp
                     Orientation: original Plus strand 5': no change Plus strand
                     3': no change Minus strand 5': no change Minus strand 3':
                     no change"
                     /label=Insert
     Restriction_sit join(<140..>143,<144..144,139^140)
                     /note="Name: MluI"
                     /note="Pattern: acgcgt"
                     /note="cut_0_on_positive_strand: 1^2"
                     /note="cut_0_on_negative_strand: 5^6"
                     /note="inhibited_by: 5': N4-methylcytosine"
                     /note="star_activity: yes"
                     /note="site_type: other"
                     /note="restriction site"
                     /label=MluI
     Promoter        145..2144
                     /label=synP57(Prph_2kb)
     Restriction_sit join(2145..>2145,complement(2146..>2149),2145^2146,compleme
                     nt(2145^2146))
                     /note="Name: BamHI"
                     /note="Pattern: ggatcc"
                     /note="cut_0_on_positive_strand: 2007^2008"
                     /note="cut_0_on_negative_strand: 2011^2012"
                     /note="inhibited_by: 5': N4-methylcytosine"
                     /note="star_activity: yes"
                     /note="site_type: other"
                     /note="restriction site"
                     /label=BamHI
     CDS             2157..3086
                     /vntifkey="4"
                     /label=Chr2d
     CDS             3087..3809
                     /vntifkey="4"
                     /label=EGFP
     Misc._feature   3824..4432
                     /vntifkey="21"
                     /label=WPRE
     PolyA_signal    4452..4930
                     /vntifkey="25"
                     /label="hGH polyA"
     Misc._feature   4970..5110
                     /vntifkey="21"
                     /label=R-ITR
     Replication_ori 5202..5508
                     /vntifkey="33"
                     /label="f1 Origin"
     Misc._feature   6027..6884
                     /vntifkey="21"
                     /label=AmpR
     Replication_ori 7035..7702
                     /vntifkey="33"
                     /label="pUC ori"
ORIGIN
        1 CCTGCAGGCA GCTGCGCGCT CGCTCGCTCA CTGAGGCCGC CCGGGCGTCG GGCGACCTTT
       61 GGTCGCCCGG CCTCAGTGAG CGAGCGAGCG CGCAGAGAGG GAGTGGCCAA CTCCATCACT
      121 AGGGGTTCCT GCGGCCGCAC GCGTGCTCAG GCTCTTGGGG ACTGGGCTCC AGCCCTCTGG
      181 GATCATCATT TGCTCTAAGA ACTGGCCTGG GTGCAGCTCC AGACCAAAGG CAGCAATTGT
      241 TCAGAGCCCT GAAAGCGCCA AGGCGCCAAG GCTTCTTCTA CATACTCACC TCTGACCCAC
      301 CAGCCCCCCA CCCCAGCCCA GGTCTGACGA AAGGTACCTC TCTCCACTGC AACAACTGGG
      361 GTGTGGCAGG CTCTGGTTTA TTCGCCTTGT TCTCCCTTCC CCAACCCCCC TTTTCTCATC
      421 CCCCTAGCAA CCAAACTAGA TCCATCAAAG AGCAGGACCT GGCAGCCGAG CTGGGAGAGA
      481 CTAATAGCCT GGAAGGAAGG CGGGGCCTGG AGAGGAACGG AAGCCTAGGG ATGCAAGCCA
      541 GCACTGGGCG TTGGCTCTGA CCCATCTCGG AGGACACACG GAAGGTGGGG GAGTTCTCTG
      601 CTCTGCAGTC TGCAGGGAGC CATCCTCCTT ATCCCAGTCA GGCATCCAGC CTAGAACCCC
      661 AAGCCTTCTT CTCTTACACC CGTCTCTTTC TCAGGACCCA ACTGAGGTAG ACTCATCCTG
      721 TTTGAGAGTC CCAGGGTCCC CAGTGGTAGC AGACACATGG CTCTCAGCAA ACCCAAAGGG
      781 CTTCAGCATC CTTTCTCCTG CAGAGAATCC AGACGGCCTC TGTCCACTCC TGGGACTGCC
      841 TGTGCTGCAT TCTGGAAGTA GTGTGTCACA CAAAGGTCAG ACACCAGCCT TTCTGCTAAC
      901 TGGGGTGTGG GGGCGCTGTT AAGGGGTGTA GCTGTGTATT CCTGTCATGT CTGTGCACAC
      961 ATGCATATTT GTAGCCTCTA CAAAGCTGGC TCAGTGAGTA TTGGGCAAGT TATCTGTGGA
     1021 CCTGTCGGAG GACTTCTCTC TCTAACAGGC TGTAGTGGCT GGGTATCTCT CCCATCTCAT
     1081 CTCCCTTTAT CTGCACCATG TCTGGGTACC TGCATCTCCT CTGCACTGGA GACTGGTGCC
     1141 TACTAGTCTA TATGTCTTTC AGCCCTGGCA GCTGCTATCC CCCACCCCCC TCCCCTTCCT
     1201 ACTTCAGGAA TTCCTCTGGT TCCCGTAAGG CCCGTGACTG CCCAGCAGAT GGTGTGGAGG
     1261 GGGCACCAAT CCAGTAAAGG CTGAAAGTGT ACCACAGGCC CACTCAGCCC CAACAAGAGT
     1321 GGGCACCTCA CAGGCCCTTT CATGGCACAG ACCCTTGGAA CCCCGACATC CTCAGCACCC
     1381 TGTGAGGTGC CCACTCTTGT TGGGGTGGGT GTTACGTCCG AGTTTGGGGG CTGTGTCTTT
     1441 AAGATGGAAA CATCACCATG CAACTTCTGC TGGTCCAAGG GCGGGGGTGG GGGTGGGAGA
     1501 GCTGGTCAGT CCATTAGCTG CAGAGCTGGC GCCAATCACC AGCCCTTTAC CGTGCCCTGG
     1561 GGAGTAGGCA GAGATAAGCT CTTCCCCAGC TCCCTCTGCC TCAGCCCTCG GTTGTGGCCA
     1621 ATGATGGGGG GCAGTTGACA ACAGGTGAAA GGAGAACCCC AGTTTCAGGA GACAGGAGGA
     1681 GGCACGAATT CCCTGGCTTA GGCCAGGTTA GCTCTCCCTC CACCTACCCC ACTTCTCATT
     1741 GCTCAAAACT TGCCCTTTTC CTCAGGTCCT CATATTCCCT AATTTTTACC CCCTCTTCTG
     1801 AGAGGGCACC CCAGGTCAAG CCATGTCCTC CCATTCTAGG CTCCAGCGTT GGATGCATGC
     1861 TCTAAGGTAG ACCTTAGCCC ACCTCCATCA CATCCCGGAT CTCAGCCAGC AACAAGGGGG
     1921 AATCAAGCAG GCAGGGTGCC AGCAACCAGG AGAGGGAAGG GGTGGTGTCC TCTCTCTGCA
     1981 GGGTGGGGCA TCCCCCTCCC CACACAGCCC AAGGCTGAAG TCAGGCCAGT GGGAGGAGCT
     2041 GTCGTGGCCC CCCACCCCCC CTCCCCGGAG ACCGCAGGGC TATAAAGCCG CCCCGCATCG
     2101 GTCTGCAGCT CCTTGCCACC CGGCCTAGTT CTGCCAAGCG CTGAGGATCC GCCACCATGG
     2161 ATTATGGAGG CGCCCTGAGT GCCGTTGGGC GCGAGCTGCT ATTTGTAACG AACCCAGTAG
     2221 TCGTCAATGG CTCTGTACTT GTGCCTGAGG ACCAGTGTTA CTGCGCGGGC TGGATTGAGT
     2281 CGCGTGGCAC AAACGGTGCC CAAACGGCGT CGAACGTGCT GCAATGGCTT GCTGCTGGCT
     2341 TCTCCATCCT ACTGCTTATG TTTTACGCCT ACCAAACATG GAAGTCAACC TGCGGCTGGG
     2401 AGGAGATCTA TGTGTGCGCT ATCGAGATGG TCAAGGTGAT TCTCGAGTTC TTCTTCGAGT
     2461 TTAAGAACCC GTCCATGCTG TATCTAGCCA CAGGCCACCG CGTCCAGTGG TTGCGTTACG
     2521 CCGAGTGGCT TCTCACCTGC CCGGTCATTT GCATTCACCT GTCAAACCTG ACGGGCTTGT
     2581 CCAACGACTA CAGCAGGCGC ACCATGGGTC TGCTTGTGTC TGATATTGGC ACAATTGTGT
     2641 GGGGCGCCAC TTCCGCCATG GCCACCGGAT ACGTCAAGGT CATCTTCTTC TGCCTGGGTC
     2701 TGTGTTATGG TGCTAACACG TTCTTTCACG CTGCCAAGGC CTACATCGAG GGTTACCACA
     2761 CCGTGCCGAA GGGCCGGTGT CGCCAGGTGG TGACTGGCAT GGCTTGGCTC TTCTTCGTAT
     2821 CATGGGGTAT GTTCCCCATC CTGTTCATCC TCGGCCCCGA GGGCTTCGGC GTCCTGAGCG
     2881 TGTACGGCTC CACCGTCGGC CACACCATCA TTGACCTGAT GTCGAAGAAC TGCTGGGGTC
     2941 TGCTCGGCCA CTACCTGCGC GTGCTGATCC ACGAGCATAT CCTCATCCAC GGCGACATTC
     3001 GCAAGACCAC CAAATTGAAC ATTGGTGGCA CTGAGATTGA GGTCGAGACG CTGGTGGAGG
     3061 ACGAGGCCGA GGCTGGCGCG GTACCCATGG TGAGCAAGGG CGAGGAGCTG TTCACCGGGG
     3121 TGGTGCCCAT CCTGGTCGAG CTGGACGGCG ACGTAAACGG CCACAAGTTC AGCGTGTCCG
     3181 GCGAGGGCGA GGGCGATGCC ACCTACGGCA AGCTGACCCT GAAGTTCATC TGCACCACCG
     3241 GCAAGCTGCC CGTGCCCTGG CCCACCCTCG TGACCACCCT GACCTACGGC GTGCAGTGCT
     3301 TCAGCCGCTA CCCCGACCAC ATGAAGCAGC ACGACTTCTT CAAGTCCGCC ATGCCCGAAG
     3361 GCTACGTCCA GGAGCGCACC ATCTTCTTCA AGGACGACGG CAACTACAAG ACCCGCGCCG
     3421 AGGTGAAGTT CGAGGGCGAC ACCCTGGTGA ACCGCATCGA GCTGAAGGGC ATCGACTTCA
     3481 AGGAGGACGG CAACATCCTG GGGCACAAGC TGGAGTACAA CTACAACAGC CACAACGTCT
     3541 ATATCATGGC CGACAAGCAG AAGAACGGCA TCAAGGTGAA CTTCAAGATC CGCCACAACA
     3601 TCGAGGACGG CAGCGTGCAG CTCGCCGACC ACTACCAGCA GAACACCCCC ATCGGCGACG
     3661 GCCCCGTGCT GCTGCCCGAC AACCACTACC TGAGCACCCA GTCCGCCCTG AGCAAAGACC
     3721 CCAACGAGAA GCGCGATCAC ATGGTCCTGC TGGAGTTCGT GACCGCCGCC GGGATCACTC
     3781 TCGGCATGGA CGAGCTGTAC AAGTGATAAG AATTCGATAT CAAGCTTATC GATAATCAAC
     3841 CTCTGGATTA CAAAATTTGT GAAAGATTGA CTGGTATTCT TAACTATGTT GCTCCTTTTA
     3901 CGCTATGTGG ATACGCTGCT TTAATGCCTT TGTATCATGC TATTGCTTCC CGTATGGCTT
     3961 TCATTTTCTC CTCCTTGTAT AAATCCTGGT TGCTGTCTCT TTATGAGGAG TTGTGGCCCG
     4021 TTGTCAGGCA ACGTGGCGTG GTGTGCACTG TGTTTGCTGA CGCAACCCCC ACTGGTTGGG
     4081 GCATTGCCAC CACCTGTCAG CTCCTTTCCG GGACTTTCGC TTTCCCCCTC CCTATTGCCA
     4141 CGGCGGAACT CATCGCCGCC TGCCTTGCCC GCTGCTGGAC AGGGGCTCGG CTGTTGGGCA
     4201 CTGACAATTC CGTGGTGTTG TCGGGGAAAT CATCGTCCTT TCCTTGGCTG CTCGCCTATG
     4261 TTGCCACCTG GATTCTGCGC GGGACGTCCT TCTGCTACGT CCCTTCGGCC CTCAATCCAG
     4321 CGGACCTTCC TTCCCGCGGC CTGCTGCCGG CTCTGCGGCC TCTTCCGCGT CTTCGCCTTC
     4381 GCCCTCAGAC GAGTCGGATC TCCCTTTGGG CCGCCTCCCC GCATCGATAC CGAGCGCTGC
     4441 TCGAGAGATC TACGGGTGGC ATCCCTGTGA CCCCTCCCCA GTGCCTCTCC TGGCCCTGGA
     4501 AGTTGCCACT CCAGTGCCCA CCAGCCTTGT CCTAATAAAA TTAAGTTGCA TCATTTTGTC
     4561 TGACTAGGTG TCCTTCTATA ATATTATGGG GTGGAGGGGG GTGGTATGGA GCAAGGGGCA
     4621 AGTTGGGAAG ACAACCTGTA GGGCCTGCGG GGTCTATTGG GAACCAAGCT GGAGTGCAGT
     4681 GGCACAATCT TGGCTCACTG CAATCTCCGC CTCCTGGGTT CAAGCGATTC TCCTGCCTCA
     4741 GCCTCCCGAG TTGTTGGGAT TCCAGGCATG CATGACCAGG CTCAGCTAAT TTTTGTTTTT
     4801 TTGGTAGAGA CGGGGTTTCA CCATATTGGC CAGGCTGGTC TCCAACTCCT AATCTCAGGT
     4861 GATCTACCCA CCTTGGCCTC CCAAATTGCT GGGATTACAG GCGTGAACCA CTGCTCCCTT
     4921 CCCTGTCCTT CTGATTTTGT AGGTAACCAC GTGCGGACCG AGCGGCCGCA GGAACCCCTA
     4981 GTGATGGAGT TGGCCACTCC CTCTCTGCGC GCTCGCTCGC TCACTGAGGC CGGGCGACCA
     5041 AAGGTCGCCC GACGCCCGGG CTTTGCCCGG GCGGCCTCAG TGAGCGAGCG AGCGCGCAGC
     5101 TGCCTGCAGG GGCGCCTGAT GCGGTATTTT CTCCTTACGC ATCTGTGCGG TATTTCACAC
     5161 CGCATANNNN NNNNNNNNNN NNNNNNNNNN NNNNNNNNNN NNNNNNNNNN NNNNNNNNNN
     5221 NNNNNNNNNN NNNNNNNNNN NNNNNNNNNN NNNNNNNNNN NNNNNNNNNN NNNNNNNNNN
     5281 NNNNNNNNNN NNNNNNNNNN NNNNNNNNCN NNNNNNNNNN NNNNNNNNNN NNNNNNNNNN
     5341 NNNNNNNNNN NNNNNNNNNN NNNNNNNNNN NNNNNNNNNN NNNNNNNNNN NNNNNNNNNN
     5401 NNNNNNNNNN NNNNNNNNNN NNNNNNNNNN NNNNNNNNNN NNNNNNNNNN CCTTTGACGT
     5461 TGGAGTCCAC GTTCTTTNNN NNNNNNNNNN NNNNNNNNNN NNNNNNNNNN NNNNACCCTA
     5521 TCTCGGGCTA TTCTTTTGAT TTATAAGGGA TTTTGCCGAT TTCGGCCTAT TGGTTAAAAA
     5581 ATGAGCTGAT TTAACAAAAA TTTAACGCGA ATTTTAACAA AATATTAACG TTTACAATTT
     5641 TATGGTGCAC TCTCAGTACA ATCTGCTCTG ATGCCGCATA GTTAAGCCAG CCCCGACACC
     5701 CGCCAACACC CGCTGACGCG CCCTGACGGG CTTGTCTGCT CCCGGCATCC GCTTACAGAC
     5761 AAGCTGTGAC CGTCTCCGGG AGCTGCATGT GTCAGAGGTT TTCACCGTCA TCACCGAAAC
     5821 GCGCGAGACG AAAGGGCCTC GTGATACGCC TATTTTTATA GGTTAATGTC ATGATAATAA
     5881 TGGTTTCTTA GACGTCAGGT GGCACTTTTC GGGGAAATGT GCGCGGAACC CCTATTTGTT
     5941 TATTTTTCTA AATACATTCA AATATGTATC CGCTCATGAG ACAATAACCC TGATAAATGC
     6001 TTCAATAATA TTGAAAAAGG AAGAGTATGA GTATTCAACA TTTCCGTGTC GCCCTTATTC
     6061 CCTTTTTTGC GGCATTTTGC CTTCCTGTTT TTGCTCACCC AGAAACGCTG GTGAAAGTAA
     6121 AAGATGCTGA AGATCAGTTG GGTGCACGAG TGGGTTACAT CGAACTGGAT CTCAACAGCG
     6181 GTAAGATCCT TGAGAGTTTT CGCCCCGAAG AACGTTTTCC AATGATGAGC ACTTTTAAAG
     6241 TTCTGCTATG TGGCGCGGTA TTATCCCGTA TTGACGCCGG GCAAGAGCAA CTCGGTCGCC
     6301 GCATACACTA TTCTCAGAAT GACTTGGTTG AGTACTCACC AGTCACAGAA AAGCATCTTA
     6361 CGGATGGCAT GACAGTAAGA GAATTATGCA GTGCTGCCAT AACCATGAGT GATAACACTG
     6421 CGGCCAACTT ACTTCTGACA ACGATCGGAG GACCGAAGGA GCTAACCGCT TTTTTGCACA
     6481 ACATGGGGGA TCATGTAACT CGCCTTGATC GTTGGGAACC GGAGCTGAAT GAAGCCATAC
     6541 CAAACGACGA GCGTGACACC ACGATGCCTG TAGCAATGGC AACAACGTTG CGCAAACTAT
     6601 TAACTGGCGA ACTACTTACT CTAGCTTCCC GGCAACAATT AATAGACTGG ATGGAGGCGG
     6661 ATAAAGTTGC AGGACCACTT CTGCGCTCGG CCCTTCCGGC TGGCTGGTTT ATTGCTGATA
     6721 AATCTGGAGC CGGTGAGCGT GGGTCTCGCG GTATCATTGC AGCACTGGGG CCAGATGGTA
     6781 AGCCCTCCCG TATCGTAGTT ATCTACACGA CGGGGAGTCA GGCAACTATG GATGAACGAA
     6841 ATAGACAGAT CGCTGAGATA GGTGCCTCAC TGATTAAGCA TTGGTAACTG TCAGACCAAG
     6901 TTTACTCATA TATACTTTAG ATTGATTTAA AACTTCATTT TTAATTTAAA AGGATCTAGG
     6961 TGAAGATCCT TTTTGATAAT CTCATGACCA AAATCCCTTA ACGTGAGTTT TCGTTCCACT
     7021 GAGCGTCAGA CCCCGTAGAA AAGATCAAAG GATCTTCTTG AGATCCTTTT TTTCTGCGCG
     7081 TAATCTGCTG CTTGCAAACA AAAAAACCAC CGCTACCAGC GGTGGTTTGT TTGCCGGATC
     7141 AAGAGCTACC AACTCTTTTT CCGAAGGTAA CTGGCTTCAG CAGAGCGCAG ATACCAAATA
     7201 CTGTCCTTCT AGTGTAGCCG TAGTTAGGCC ACCACTTCAA GAACTCTGTA GCACCGCCTA
     7261 CATACCTCGC TCTGCTAATC CTGTTACCAG TGGCTGCTGC CAGTGGCGAT AAGTCGTGTC
     7321 TTACCGGGTT GGACTCAAGA CGATAGTTAC CGGATAAGGC GCAGCGGTCG GGCTGAACGG
     7381 GGGGTTCGTG CACACAGCCC AGCTTGGAGC GAACGACCTA CACCGAACTG AGATACCTAC
     7441 AGCGTGAGCT ATGAGAAAGC GCCACGCTTC CCGAAGGGAG AAAGGCGGAC AGGTATCCGG
     7501 TAAGCGGCAG GGTCGGAACA GGAGAGCGCA CGAGGGAGCT TCCAGGGGGA AACGCCTGGT
     7561 ATCTTTATAG TCCTGTCGGG TTTCGCCACC TCTGACTTGA GCGTCGATTT TTGTGATGCT
     7621 CGTCAGGGGG GCGGAGCCTA TGGAAAAACG CCAGCAACGC GGCCTTTTTA CGGTTCCTGG
     7681 CCTTTTGCTG GCCTTTTGCT CACATGT
//
