LOCUS       58_pAAV-#58-Chr2d-EGFP 7707 bp DNA circular UNA 28-MAR-2011
COMMENT     http://www.invitrogen.com/
FEATURES             Location/Qualifiers
     Vector          join(2146..7707,1..139)
                     /origin="P03-75-014-pAAV-EF1a-Chr2d-EGFP (6'977bp circular)
                     Target vector: from BamHI cut at 1415^1416 to MluI cut at
                     139^140, 5'701bp Orientation: original Plus strand 5': no
                     change Plus strand 3': no change Minus strand 5': no change
                     Minus strand 3': no change"
     Misc._feature   1..130
                     /vntifkey="21"
                     /label=L-ITR
     Insertion       140..2145
                     /origin="synP58_Hbb-b1_2kb (2'012bp linear) Fragment: from
                     MluI cut at 1^2 to BamHI cut at 2007^2008, 2'006bp
                     Orientation: original Plus strand 5': no change Plus strand
                     3': no change Minus strand 5': no change Minus strand 3':
                     no change"
                     /label=Insert
     Restriction_sit join(<140..>143,<144..144,139^140)
                     /note="Name: MluI"
                     /note="Pattern: acgcgt"
                     /note="cut_0_on_positive_strand: 1^2"
                     /note="cut_0_on_negative_strand: 5^6"
                     /note="inhibited_by: 5': N4-methylcytosine"
                     /note="star_activity: yes"
                     /note="site_type: other"
                     /note="restriction site"
                     /label=MluI
     Promoter        145..2144
                     /label=synP58(Hbb-b1_2kb)
     Restriction_sit join(2145..>2145,complement(2146..>2149),2145^2146,compleme
                     nt(2145^2146))
                     /note="Name: BamHI"
                     /note="Pattern: ggatcc"
                     /note="cut_0_on_positive_strand: 2007^2008"
                     /note="cut_0_on_negative_strand: 2011^2012"
                     /note="inhibited_by: 5': N4-methylcytosine"
                     /note="star_activity: yes"
                     /note="site_type: other"
                     /note="restriction site"
                     /label=BamHI
     CDS             2157..3086
                     /vntifkey="4"
                     /label=Chr2d
     CDS             3087..3809
                     /vntifkey="4"
                     /label=EGFP
     Misc._feature   3824..4432
                     /vntifkey="21"
                     /label=WPRE
     PolyA_signal    4452..4930
                     /vntifkey="25"
                     /label="hGH polyA"
     Misc._feature   4970..5110
                     /vntifkey="21"
                     /label=R-ITR
     Replication_ori 5202..5508
                     /vntifkey="33"
                     /label="f1 Origin"
     Misc._feature   6027..6884
                     /vntifkey="21"
                     /label=AmpR
     Replication_ori 7035..7702
                     /vntifkey="33"
                     /label="pUC ori"
ORIGIN
        1 CCTGCAGGCA GCTGCGCGCT CGCTCGCTCA CTGAGGCCGC CCGGGCGTCG GGCGACCTTT
       61 GGTCGCCCGG CCTCAGTGAG CGAGCGAGCG CGCAGAGAGG GAGTGGCCAA CTCCATCACT
      121 AGGGGTTCCT GCGGCCGCAC GCGTTTTTTC AGAGGCTGCA CTCTGGTTTT CTGTCTCTCC
      181 ATTTTCTGCA GGCAGTTCTC TAGTTTGCTG GTCAGCCACT TCAGCCTGTT TGCCCTTCTC
      241 TCCCCTCTTC CCTTTTATCT GCACTTTTTT TGTCTGATGC TTTATTCTTT CCTGCAGCCC
      301 CTTTGGGCTT CCTGTCATTG ATGGGGCAGG CTTGGCTAAT CGCCTTGCAG AATGGTGCTT
      361 GGGGTATGCC TTCACTGCTC CATCTCACCT TCCTCTTGGG AATCATAGCT GTGCCGGGTG
      421 AGAGATACAT CCATCGCTGG ACCTGTCAAG GAGCTGCACT GCCTAGCCTC CACCACACGA
      481 AATGCCAGTA TTTTTTTTCA ACTGTGCTTT TTATTCACAA ATAACTCTAG CTTGTGTCAA
      541 GTTGACAAAA CAAAATCCAA CCAGAGCTTG GGGTAAAAAG TGAAGAAAAT GATTCAAAAT
      601 ATTACTATAC TTACACTTAG TACACTTAGT GTCAAGCAGA CACAGAAACT GACTGACTGA
      661 CTGAATGAAT GAACAAATGA AGAAATGAAT GAATGAGTCA GTCAGTTAGT TACTGATAGA
      721 ATTCCTTTCT ACCTTCTTCC TATTTGGCTC CAGGCACATT CCCACATCAA GATAAAGAGA
      781 AACAGGTATA GCTACATAGT CTCTACTTTT AGACAATCGC GTCTACTAAT GTTTCAAAAC
      841 ATTGAGTTCT AAATAATTTT ATACTGATTT CTATGTCTTT AGAATTGAGA TTTCTCCATT
      901 TGCATCTGCA GATCCCAAAA ATTGAATAGA ATCACTACTG CACAGGGTAT GCTCAATTCA
      961 AATGTACCTT ATTTTAAAAC ATTATTTAGC AATGTGTAAA AGTGAAATAA AGAGGTAAGT
     1021 TCACATACAA ATAGAGAGGC ATACAAACAT ACATGCATAA TACACATACA TACACACACA
     1081 GACACACAGA CACACAGATA TACAGAGATA CAGACACACA GACACACACA CACAGGTACA
     1141 TATACAAATA CACACACACA TATTCACAGA TATACAGAGA TACAGACACA CTCAGAGACA
     1201 TACACATGGA CATGCATACA AACACACAGA TACACACATA CACACACATG GGCAGCATGT
     1261 GCTGAGGACT TGGTTCAGTA AATAAAGGTC AAGGCTGCCT GCCTTTAATT CAAAAGCATG
     1321 GAAGACAGGA CAATCCCTGA AAAAGCAGGT TATCCAAGCT AACCAGATTT GTGAGCTCAG
     1381 GGTTTACTTA AGAGATCCTG ACTCAACAAT AAGGTATAGA GCAATCAAGG GTGATTCTCT
     1441 GAAGGCAGTT ATTGAACTCC TTGTACACTC CTCCCACACA CATGTGTTCA GAAAACTTGA
     1501 TAAAACACAT ATATACAAGT AAACCACACA AACATTCACA TGAGAGAAGA AAAAAAAGAG
     1561 TAAATAAAGT AAGATGCATT TTCTTATCAG GAAGTTTAGT TGACACCAGA AAGAAGTCAT
     1621 ATTTGGAATC AAGATGGAGT CATCATCATG TATGCTAAAG ATGTTTTTTC CACATTCTTG
     1681 AGCAATGTGG ACAGAGAAGG AGATTCATCC ATGCACTCAA ACTGAGAAAC AAAGAAAAGA
     1741 AATCCTCTTC TAAGCTTTGC TTCTCAATTT CTTATTTGCA TAATGAGAAA AAAAGGAAAA
     1801 TTAATTTTAA CAACCAATTC AGTAGTTGAT TGAGCAAATG TGTTGCCAAA AAGGATGCTT
     1861 TAGAGACAGT GTTCTCTGCA CAGATAAGGA CAAACATTAT TCAGAGGGAG TACCCAGAGC
     1921 TGAGACTCCT AAGCCAGTGA GTGGCACAGC ATCCAGGGAG AAATATGCTT GTCATCACCG
     1981 AAGCCTGATT CCGTAGAGCC ACACCCTGGT AAGGGCCAAT CTGCTCACAC AGGATAGAGA
     2041 GGGCAGGAGC CAGGGCAGAG CATATAAGGT GAGGTAGGAT CAGTTGCTCC TCACATTTGC
     2101 TTCTGACATA GTTGTGTTGA CTCACAACCC CAGAAACAGA CATCGGATCC GCCACCATGG
     2161 ATTATGGAGG CGCCCTGAGT GCCGTTGGGC GCGAGCTGCT ATTTGTAACG AACCCAGTAG
     2221 TCGTCAATGG CTCTGTACTT GTGCCTGAGG ACCAGTGTTA CTGCGCGGGC TGGATTGAGT
     2281 CGCGTGGCAC AAACGGTGCC CAAACGGCGT CGAACGTGCT GCAATGGCTT GCTGCTGGCT
     2341 TCTCCATCCT ACTGCTTATG TTTTACGCCT ACCAAACATG GAAGTCAACC TGCGGCTGGG
     2401 AGGAGATCTA TGTGTGCGCT ATCGAGATGG TCAAGGTGAT TCTCGAGTTC TTCTTCGAGT
     2461 TTAAGAACCC GTCCATGCTG TATCTAGCCA CAGGCCACCG CGTCCAGTGG TTGCGTTACG
     2521 CCGAGTGGCT TCTCACCTGC CCGGTCATTT GCATTCACCT GTCAAACCTG ACGGGCTTGT
     2581 CCAACGACTA CAGCAGGCGC ACCATGGGTC TGCTTGTGTC TGATATTGGC ACAATTGTGT
     2641 GGGGCGCCAC TTCCGCCATG GCCACCGGAT ACGTCAAGGT CATCTTCTTC TGCCTGGGTC
     2701 TGTGTTATGG TGCTAACACG TTCTTTCACG CTGCCAAGGC CTACATCGAG GGTTACCACA
     2761 CCGTGCCGAA GGGCCGGTGT CGCCAGGTGG TGACTGGCAT GGCTTGGCTC TTCTTCGTAT
     2821 CATGGGGTAT GTTCCCCATC CTGTTCATCC TCGGCCCCGA GGGCTTCGGC GTCCTGAGCG
     2881 TGTACGGCTC CACCGTCGGC CACACCATCA TTGACCTGAT GTCGAAGAAC TGCTGGGGTC
     2941 TGCTCGGCCA CTACCTGCGC GTGCTGATCC ACGAGCATAT CCTCATCCAC GGCGACATTC
     3001 GCAAGACCAC CAAATTGAAC ATTGGTGGCA CTGAGATTGA GGTCGAGACG CTGGTGGAGG
     3061 ACGAGGCCGA GGCTGGCGCG GTACCCATGG TGAGCAAGGG CGAGGAGCTG TTCACCGGGG
     3121 TGGTGCCCAT CCTGGTCGAG CTGGACGGCG ACGTAAACGG CCACAAGTTC AGCGTGTCCG
     3181 GCGAGGGCGA GGGCGATGCC ACCTACGGCA AGCTGACCCT GAAGTTCATC TGCACCACCG
     3241 GCAAGCTGCC CGTGCCCTGG CCCACCCTCG TGACCACCCT GACCTACGGC GTGCAGTGCT
     3301 TCAGCCGCTA CCCCGACCAC ATGAAGCAGC ACGACTTCTT CAAGTCCGCC ATGCCCGAAG
     3361 GCTACGTCCA GGAGCGCACC ATCTTCTTCA AGGACGACGG CAACTACAAG ACCCGCGCCG
     3421 AGGTGAAGTT CGAGGGCGAC ACCCTGGTGA ACCGCATCGA GCTGAAGGGC ATCGACTTCA
     3481 AGGAGGACGG CAACATCCTG GGGCACAAGC TGGAGTACAA CTACAACAGC CACAACGTCT
     3541 ATATCATGGC CGACAAGCAG AAGAACGGCA TCAAGGTGAA CTTCAAGATC CGCCACAACA
     3601 TCGAGGACGG CAGCGTGCAG CTCGCCGACC ACTACCAGCA GAACACCCCC ATCGGCGACG
     3661 GCCCCGTGCT GCTGCCCGAC AACCACTACC TGAGCACCCA GTCCGCCCTG AGCAAAGACC
     3721 CCAACGAGAA GCGCGATCAC ATGGTCCTGC TGGAGTTCGT GACCGCCGCC GGGATCACTC
     3781 TCGGCATGGA CGAGCTGTAC AAGTGATAAG AATTCGATAT CAAGCTTATC GATAATCAAC
     3841 CTCTGGATTA CAAAATTTGT GAAAGATTGA CTGGTATTCT TAACTATGTT GCTCCTTTTA
     3901 CGCTATGTGG ATACGCTGCT TTAATGCCTT TGTATCATGC TATTGCTTCC CGTATGGCTT
     3961 TCATTTTCTC CTCCTTGTAT AAATCCTGGT TGCTGTCTCT TTATGAGGAG TTGTGGCCCG
     4021 TTGTCAGGCA ACGTGGCGTG GTGTGCACTG TGTTTGCTGA CGCAACCCCC ACTGGTTGGG
     4081 GCATTGCCAC CACCTGTCAG CTCCTTTCCG GGACTTTCGC TTTCCCCCTC CCTATTGCCA
     4141 CGGCGGAACT CATCGCCGCC TGCCTTGCCC GCTGCTGGAC AGGGGCTCGG CTGTTGGGCA
     4201 CTGACAATTC CGTGGTGTTG TCGGGGAAAT CATCGTCCTT TCCTTGGCTG CTCGCCTATG
     4261 TTGCCACCTG GATTCTGCGC GGGACGTCCT TCTGCTACGT CCCTTCGGCC CTCAATCCAG
     4321 CGGACCTTCC TTCCCGCGGC CTGCTGCCGG CTCTGCGGCC TCTTCCGCGT CTTCGCCTTC
     4381 GCCCTCAGAC GAGTCGGATC TCCCTTTGGG CCGCCTCCCC GCATCGATAC CGAGCGCTGC
     4441 TCGAGAGATC TACGGGTGGC ATCCCTGTGA CCCCTCCCCA GTGCCTCTCC TGGCCCTGGA
     4501 AGTTGCCACT CCAGTGCCCA CCAGCCTTGT CCTAATAAAA TTAAGTTGCA TCATTTTGTC
     4561 TGACTAGGTG TCCTTCTATA ATATTATGGG GTGGAGGGGG GTGGTATGGA GCAAGGGGCA
     4621 AGTTGGGAAG ACAACCTGTA GGGCCTGCGG GGTCTATTGG GAACCAAGCT GGAGTGCAGT
     4681 GGCACAATCT TGGCTCACTG CAATCTCCGC CTCCTGGGTT CAAGCGATTC TCCTGCCTCA
     4741 GCCTCCCGAG TTGTTGGGAT TCCAGGCATG CATGACCAGG CTCAGCTAAT TTTTGTTTTT
     4801 TTGGTAGAGA CGGGGTTTCA CCATATTGGC CAGGCTGGTC TCCAACTCCT AATCTCAGGT
     4861 GATCTACCCA CCTTGGCCTC CCAAATTGCT GGGATTACAG GCGTGAACCA CTGCTCCCTT
     4921 CCCTGTCCTT CTGATTTTGT AGGTAACCAC GTGCGGACCG AGCGGCCGCA GGAACCCCTA
     4981 GTGATGGAGT TGGCCACTCC CTCTCTGCGC GCTCGCTCGC TCACTGAGGC CGGGCGACCA
     5041 AAGGTCGCCC GACGCCCGGG CTTTGCCCGG GCGGCCTCAG TGAGCGAGCG AGCGCGCAGC
     5101 TGCCTGCAGG GGCGCCTGAT GCGGTATTTT CTCCTTACGC ATCTGTGCGG TATTTCACAC
     5161 CGCATANNNN NNNNNNNNNN NNNNNNNNNN NNNNNNNNNN NNNNNNNNNN NNNNNNNNNN
     5221 NNNNNNNNNN NNNNNNNNNN NNNNNNNNNN NNNNNNNNNN NNNNNNNNNN NNNNNNNNNN
     5281 NNNNNNNNNN NNNNNNNNNN NNNNNNNNCN NNNNNNNNNN NNNNNNNNNN NNNNNNNNNN
     5341 NNNNNNNNNN NNNNNNNNNN NNNNNNNNNN NNNNNNNNNN NNNNNNNNNN NNNNNNNNNN
     5401 NNNNNNNNNN NNNNNNNNNN NNNNNNNNNN NNNNNNNNNN NNNNNNNNNN CCTTTGACGT
     5461 TGGAGTCCAC GTTCTTTNNN NNNNNNNNNN NNNNNNNNNN NNNNNNNNNN NNNNACCCTA
     5521 TCTCGGGCTA TTCTTTTGAT TTATAAGGGA TTTTGCCGAT TTCGGCCTAT TGGTTAAAAA
     5581 ATGAGCTGAT TTAACAAAAA TTTAACGCGA ATTTTAACAA AATATTAACG TTTACAATTT
     5641 TATGGTGCAC TCTCAGTACA ATCTGCTCTG ATGCCGCATA GTTAAGCCAG CCCCGACACC
     5701 CGCCAACACC CGCTGACGCG CCCTGACGGG CTTGTCTGCT CCCGGCATCC GCTTACAGAC
     5761 AAGCTGTGAC CGTCTCCGGG AGCTGCATGT GTCAGAGGTT TTCACCGTCA TCACCGAAAC
     5821 GCGCGAGACG AAAGGGCCTC GTGATACGCC TATTTTTATA GGTTAATGTC ATGATAATAA
     5881 TGGTTTCTTA GACGTCAGGT GGCACTTTTC GGGGAAATGT GCGCGGAACC CCTATTTGTT
     5941 TATTTTTCTA AATACATTCA AATATGTATC CGCTCATGAG ACAATAACCC TGATAAATGC
     6001 TTCAATAATA TTGAAAAAGG AAGAGTATGA GTATTCAACA TTTCCGTGTC GCCCTTATTC
     6061 CCTTTTTTGC GGCATTTTGC CTTCCTGTTT TTGCTCACCC AGAAACGCTG GTGAAAGTAA
     6121 AAGATGCTGA AGATCAGTTG GGTGCACGAG TGGGTTACAT CGAACTGGAT CTCAACAGCG
     6181 GTAAGATCCT TGAGAGTTTT CGCCCCGAAG AACGTTTTCC AATGATGAGC ACTTTTAAAG
     6241 TTCTGCTATG TGGCGCGGTA TTATCCCGTA TTGACGCCGG GCAAGAGCAA CTCGGTCGCC
     6301 GCATACACTA TTCTCAGAAT GACTTGGTTG AGTACTCACC AGTCACAGAA AAGCATCTTA
     6361 CGGATGGCAT GACAGTAAGA GAATTATGCA GTGCTGCCAT AACCATGAGT GATAACACTG
     6421 CGGCCAACTT ACTTCTGACA ACGATCGGAG GACCGAAGGA GCTAACCGCT TTTTTGCACA
     6481 ACATGGGGGA TCATGTAACT CGCCTTGATC GTTGGGAACC GGAGCTGAAT GAAGCCATAC
     6541 CAAACGACGA GCGTGACACC ACGATGCCTG TAGCAATGGC AACAACGTTG CGCAAACTAT
     6601 TAACTGGCGA ACTACTTACT CTAGCTTCCC GGCAACAATT AATAGACTGG ATGGAGGCGG
     6661 ATAAAGTTGC AGGACCACTT CTGCGCTCGG CCCTTCCGGC TGGCTGGTTT ATTGCTGATA
     6721 AATCTGGAGC CGGTGAGCGT GGGTCTCGCG GTATCATTGC AGCACTGGGG CCAGATGGTA
     6781 AGCCCTCCCG TATCGTAGTT ATCTACACGA CGGGGAGTCA GGCAACTATG GATGAACGAA
     6841 ATAGACAGAT CGCTGAGATA GGTGCCTCAC TGATTAAGCA TTGGTAACTG TCAGACCAAG
     6901 TTTACTCATA TATACTTTAG ATTGATTTAA AACTTCATTT TTAATTTAAA AGGATCTAGG
     6961 TGAAGATCCT TTTTGATAAT CTCATGACCA AAATCCCTTA ACGTGAGTTT TCGTTCCACT
     7021 GAGCGTCAGA CCCCGTAGAA AAGATCAAAG GATCTTCTTG AGATCCTTTT TTTCTGCGCG
     7081 TAATCTGCTG CTTGCAAACA AAAAAACCAC CGCTACCAGC GGTGGTTTGT TTGCCGGATC
     7141 AAGAGCTACC AACTCTTTTT CCGAAGGTAA CTGGCTTCAG CAGAGCGCAG ATACCAAATA
     7201 CTGTCCTTCT AGTGTAGCCG TAGTTAGGCC ACCACTTCAA GAACTCTGTA GCACCGCCTA
     7261 CATACCTCGC TCTGCTAATC CTGTTACCAG TGGCTGCTGC CAGTGGCGAT AAGTCGTGTC
     7321 TTACCGGGTT GGACTCAAGA CGATAGTTAC CGGATAAGGC GCAGCGGTCG GGCTGAACGG
     7381 GGGGTTCGTG CACACAGCCC AGCTTGGAGC GAACGACCTA CACCGAACTG AGATACCTAC
     7441 AGCGTGAGCT ATGAGAAAGC GCCACGCTTC CCGAAGGGAG AAAGGCGGAC AGGTATCCGG
     7501 TAAGCGGCAG GGTCGGAACA GGAGAGCGCA CGAGGGAGCT TCCAGGGGGA AACGCCTGGT
     7561 ATCTTTATAG TCCTGTCGGG TTTCGCCACC TCTGACTTGA GCGTCGATTT TTGTGATGCT
     7621 CGTCAGGGGG GCGGAGCCTA TGGAAAAACG CCAGCAACGC GGCCTTTTTA CGGTTCCTGG
     7681 CCTTTTGCTG GCCTTTTGCT CACATGT
//
