LOCUS       59_pAAV-#59-Chr2d-EGFP 7707 bp DNA circular UNA 28-MAR-2011
COMMENT     http://www.invitrogen.com/
FEATURES             Location/Qualifiers
     Vector          join(2146..7707,1..139)
                     /origin="P03-75-014-pAAV-EF1a-Chr2d-EGFP (6'977bp circular)
                     Target vector: from BamHI cut at 1415^1416 to MluI cut at
                     139^140, 5'701bp Orientation: original Plus strand 5': no
                     change Plus strand 3': no change Minus strand 5': no change
                     Minus strand 3': no change"
     Misc._feature   1..130
                     /vntifkey="21"
                     /label=L-ITR
     Insertion       140..2145
                     /origin="synP59_Mfsd2(a)_2kb (2'012bp linear) Fragment:
                     from MluI cut at 1^2 to BamHI cut at 2007^2008, 2'006bp
                     Orientation: original Plus strand 5': no change Plus strand
                     3': no change Minus strand 5': no change Minus strand 3':
                     no change"
                     /label=Insert
     Restriction_sit join(<140..>143,<144..144,139^140)
                     /note="Name: MluI"
                     /note="Pattern: acgcgt"
                     /note="cut_0_on_positive_strand: 1^2"
                     /note="cut_0_on_negative_strand: 5^6"
                     /note="inhibited_by: 5': N4-methylcytosine"
                     /note="star_activity: yes"
                     /note="site_type: other"
                     /note="restriction site"
                     /label=MluI
     Promoter        145..2144
                     /label=synP59(Mfsd2(a)_2kb)
     Restriction_sit join(2145..>2145,complement(2146..>2149),2145^2146,compleme
                     nt(2145^2146))
                     /note="Name: BamHI"
                     /note="Pattern: ggatcc"
                     /note="cut_0_on_positive_strand: 2007^2008"
                     /note="cut_0_on_negative_strand: 2011^2012"
                     /note="inhibited_by: 5': N4-methylcytosine"
                     /note="star_activity: yes"
                     /note="site_type: other"
                     /note="restriction site"
                     /label=BamHI
     CDS             2157..3086
                     /vntifkey="4"
                     /label=Chr2d
     CDS             3087..3809
                     /vntifkey="4"
                     /label=EGFP
     Misc._feature   3824..4432
                     /vntifkey="21"
                     /label=WPRE
     PolyA_signal    4452..4930
                     /vntifkey="25"
                     /label="hGH polyA"
     Misc._feature   4970..5110
                     /vntifkey="21"
                     /label=R-ITR
     Replication_ori 5202..5508
                     /vntifkey="33"
                     /label="f1 Origin"
     Misc._feature   6027..6884
                     /vntifkey="21"
                     /label=AmpR
     Replication_ori 7035..7702
                     /vntifkey="33"
                     /label="pUC ori"
ORIGIN
        1 CCTGCAGGCA GCTGCGCGCT CGCTCGCTCA CTGAGGCCGC CCGGGCGTCG GGCGACCTTT
       61 GGTCGCCCGG CCTCAGTGAG CGAGCGAGCG CGCAGAGAGG GAGTGGCCAA CTCCATCACT
      121 AGGGGTTCCT GCGGCCGCAC GCGTCTTAGG CTGCATTAAC AATGTGTCGT GTCCAGACTG
      181 GGGGAAATAA TAGGTCTATT GTACTGGCTT GGTCAGGCCA TATCTGGAAT CTTGCGTTGC
      241 TACACTGACA GACTGGAATC GGGCCAGGAG GGGAACTAGC CCAGCCTCAG CTCCTGAGTC
      301 CTTGTGCGCG AAATGTTTCC TGTACAACTT CTTGTCTTAT CCCCCAGACA ACGCTATTAG
      361 GTAGGTCCCT ATTTTGTACA CAAGGAGGTT AATAAAGTTG TTCAGGAACA ACTAGATAGC
      421 CCGTCCATGG AGGTGCCTGG GGTTTTTCTG AATGGGCTGG CTCCTCTGGT GCTTCAGCTC
      481 ACACTCACTG TGATTTAGTG GGATATGGGA GTGAAAGAGA TAGAGTTCTT ATTTTCAAGG
      541 AGGGCATAAT CTGGCTCGGT TATTCAGATC ACTTCTGGAA TGCTGCCATT CAAAGGAGTG
      601 AAGAATTTAG GGCTGGAAGA GACTGTACAG GACTCCATAG CTTCCCTCCT ATAGTATGGA
      661 AGAGAGAGAG GGCAGTGTGA CAGTGGGGAC AACAGGCCTT CTTACAGTCT TCACTATTTC
      721 CCTTGGCTTG TTTCTGGACA GTGATGTGCC AGGGCACACA AGGGTGCTGT GGCCATTGTG
      781 GAGGAGTCAG ATCTCAATAG CTCTTCCCTG CAATCTGAAC TAAGAGGAGG GGAAAAAAAA
      841 AAAGCTTGAC ACTGAGAAAC ACAGGTCCTG TGTGAGCGGT CTCTGAGAGT CTAAGCAGTA
      901 ACTTCACTGA AGAGGGAGAG CTGGACTTGA CCCAGGCTCC TGGGGATCTG TGAAGGCTGG
      961 AGTGCCATTA GCAGAGGTGG AAGGAAAGGC AGCAAAGACC GTTCTCTGCT GGCACCTATG
     1021 CCTGGCCTCT GTTTAGATGA TGACGGTCCT CCCTTCTTTC AAGGACCACA TTCCTCTGCA
     1081 TGCTCTTTCT CAAAGCTTTT CTTTTCTCTT CTCTCTTTTC TTTTCTTTTC TTTTCTTTTC
     1141 TTTTCTTTTC TTTTCTTTTC TTTTCTTTTC TTTTCTTTTC TTTTCGACAC AGAGGGCTGC
     1201 TGGCGTCTTG TATCTCCCAG GGCTTCCTGT CTGGGAGCAC AGACATAGCT CAGCCTTCTG
     1261 TAATTTATGC TGAGGGGCAG AGCAGGAGAG TTATGAGTAA AGACTTTGGA ACTGGACAAA
     1321 ACCTTTCTGG CCTGTCTGTG TCGCAACAGC TGTTCTTCTT GTGTCCCCCT TTCCTGGGTT
     1381 GTAAAATGGG GATAATAATA GTACCACCCT CAGATGGCGT TCATAAGCAC CCAGTGAGGT
     1441 CATGTTAAGC CTGTTAGAAA GCTACCCATA AACGGCTGCT GTGGCCATGG CTCCTTCTTA
     1501 GAACTTGCGA GTTCCCCTGC CTGGAAGCGG TAGCCACTGG ACTTGGTAAT TTTTCTGTCC
     1561 CATTGAAAAA GGCCCCTACT TTTCAAAGGG AGGAAGAGGA AATTGTCGAT CTTGAGACAC
     1621 GAGGGACATT GATAATGAAA GTTACAGCCC ATGGCCTCAG GTTTGGGGGA GGGGAGAAGC
     1681 CACCTGACTC CGGATTTTAA AAGGAGCTGA TGGGGATTCA GAAGTCAAGG GCCACAGGCT
     1741 CTACTCAGGG AAAACTCACT CTGGGGGACC TCGGACAGGT CACTTTCAGC CTGGGACTTC
     1801 AGTTTCCTCG GGCGAGTCAG GTGGGTTTCT CAGCTTTGCT TAGGTAGTTA GGAGCACGCG
     1861 GTGTGGGTTG CCGGCTTTGA GAACGTGGCT GAGCAGCGAG GCTCCGCCAG CCGAGATGGG
     1921 CAGGCGCGTG CAGGGATTGG CTGGAGGCGC AGGCCCGAAC CTTTAAGAGG CGCGGAGGGG
     1981 ACGTGCTAGG GAGTTTTCAT CGCCGGCGTT CCTGGTTTGC TAAGTGCTAG CGAACGTAGT
     2041 AGTGGCTGGG GCTGCGCCTA GGATCGGAGC CACAGGCGAG TGCCGGCCGG CAGAACACAA
     2101 GAGCATCCCG GCGTCCCGGT CCCACGCGGC GTGGCCCGCG GGTCGGATCC GCCACCATGG
     2161 ATTATGGAGG CGCCCTGAGT GCCGTTGGGC GCGAGCTGCT ATTTGTAACG AACCCAGTAG
     2221 TCGTCAATGG CTCTGTACTT GTGCCTGAGG ACCAGTGTTA CTGCGCGGGC TGGATTGAGT
     2281 CGCGTGGCAC AAACGGTGCC CAAACGGCGT CGAACGTGCT GCAATGGCTT GCTGCTGGCT
     2341 TCTCCATCCT ACTGCTTATG TTTTACGCCT ACCAAACATG GAAGTCAACC TGCGGCTGGG
     2401 AGGAGATCTA TGTGTGCGCT ATCGAGATGG TCAAGGTGAT TCTCGAGTTC TTCTTCGAGT
     2461 TTAAGAACCC GTCCATGCTG TATCTAGCCA CAGGCCACCG CGTCCAGTGG TTGCGTTACG
     2521 CCGAGTGGCT TCTCACCTGC CCGGTCATTT GCATTCACCT GTCAAACCTG ACGGGCTTGT
     2581 CCAACGACTA CAGCAGGCGC ACCATGGGTC TGCTTGTGTC TGATATTGGC ACAATTGTGT
     2641 GGGGCGCCAC TTCCGCCATG GCCACCGGAT ACGTCAAGGT CATCTTCTTC TGCCTGGGTC
     2701 TGTGTTATGG TGCTAACACG TTCTTTCACG CTGCCAAGGC CTACATCGAG GGTTACCACA
     2761 CCGTGCCGAA GGGCCGGTGT CGCCAGGTGG TGACTGGCAT GGCTTGGCTC TTCTTCGTAT
     2821 CATGGGGTAT GTTCCCCATC CTGTTCATCC TCGGCCCCGA GGGCTTCGGC GTCCTGAGCG
     2881 TGTACGGCTC CACCGTCGGC CACACCATCA TTGACCTGAT GTCGAAGAAC TGCTGGGGTC
     2941 TGCTCGGCCA CTACCTGCGC GTGCTGATCC ACGAGCATAT CCTCATCCAC GGCGACATTC
     3001 GCAAGACCAC CAAATTGAAC ATTGGTGGCA CTGAGATTGA GGTCGAGACG CTGGTGGAGG
     3061 ACGAGGCCGA GGCTGGCGCG GTACCCATGG TGAGCAAGGG CGAGGAGCTG TTCACCGGGG
     3121 TGGTGCCCAT CCTGGTCGAG CTGGACGGCG ACGTAAACGG CCACAAGTTC AGCGTGTCCG
     3181 GCGAGGGCGA GGGCGATGCC ACCTACGGCA AGCTGACCCT GAAGTTCATC TGCACCACCG
     3241 GCAAGCTGCC CGTGCCCTGG CCCACCCTCG TGACCACCCT GACCTACGGC GTGCAGTGCT
     3301 TCAGCCGCTA CCCCGACCAC ATGAAGCAGC ACGACTTCTT CAAGTCCGCC ATGCCCGAAG
     3361 GCTACGTCCA GGAGCGCACC ATCTTCTTCA AGGACGACGG CAACTACAAG ACCCGCGCCG
     3421 AGGTGAAGTT CGAGGGCGAC ACCCTGGTGA ACCGCATCGA GCTGAAGGGC ATCGACTTCA
     3481 AGGAGGACGG CAACATCCTG GGGCACAAGC TGGAGTACAA CTACAACAGC CACAACGTCT
     3541 ATATCATGGC CGACAAGCAG AAGAACGGCA TCAAGGTGAA CTTCAAGATC CGCCACAACA
     3601 TCGAGGACGG CAGCGTGCAG CTCGCCGACC ACTACCAGCA GAACACCCCC ATCGGCGACG
     3661 GCCCCGTGCT GCTGCCCGAC AACCACTACC TGAGCACCCA GTCCGCCCTG AGCAAAGACC
     3721 CCAACGAGAA GCGCGATCAC ATGGTCCTGC TGGAGTTCGT GACCGCCGCC GGGATCACTC
     3781 TCGGCATGGA CGAGCTGTAC AAGTGATAAG AATTCGATAT CAAGCTTATC GATAATCAAC
     3841 CTCTGGATTA CAAAATTTGT GAAAGATTGA CTGGTATTCT TAACTATGTT GCTCCTTTTA
     3901 CGCTATGTGG ATACGCTGCT TTAATGCCTT TGTATCATGC TATTGCTTCC CGTATGGCTT
     3961 TCATTTTCTC CTCCTTGTAT AAATCCTGGT TGCTGTCTCT TTATGAGGAG TTGTGGCCCG
     4021 TTGTCAGGCA ACGTGGCGTG GTGTGCACTG TGTTTGCTGA CGCAACCCCC ACTGGTTGGG
     4081 GCATTGCCAC CACCTGTCAG CTCCTTTCCG GGACTTTCGC TTTCCCCCTC CCTATTGCCA
     4141 CGGCGGAACT CATCGCCGCC TGCCTTGCCC GCTGCTGGAC AGGGGCTCGG CTGTTGGGCA
     4201 CTGACAATTC CGTGGTGTTG TCGGGGAAAT CATCGTCCTT TCCTTGGCTG CTCGCCTATG
     4261 TTGCCACCTG GATTCTGCGC GGGACGTCCT TCTGCTACGT CCCTTCGGCC CTCAATCCAG
     4321 CGGACCTTCC TTCCCGCGGC CTGCTGCCGG CTCTGCGGCC TCTTCCGCGT CTTCGCCTTC
     4381 GCCCTCAGAC GAGTCGGATC TCCCTTTGGG CCGCCTCCCC GCATCGATAC CGAGCGCTGC
     4441 TCGAGAGATC TACGGGTGGC ATCCCTGTGA CCCCTCCCCA GTGCCTCTCC TGGCCCTGGA
     4501 AGTTGCCACT CCAGTGCCCA CCAGCCTTGT CCTAATAAAA TTAAGTTGCA TCATTTTGTC
     4561 TGACTAGGTG TCCTTCTATA ATATTATGGG GTGGAGGGGG GTGGTATGGA GCAAGGGGCA
     4621 AGTTGGGAAG ACAACCTGTA GGGCCTGCGG GGTCTATTGG GAACCAAGCT GGAGTGCAGT
     4681 GGCACAATCT TGGCTCACTG CAATCTCCGC CTCCTGGGTT CAAGCGATTC TCCTGCCTCA
     4741 GCCTCCCGAG TTGTTGGGAT TCCAGGCATG CATGACCAGG CTCAGCTAAT TTTTGTTTTT
     4801 TTGGTAGAGA CGGGGTTTCA CCATATTGGC CAGGCTGGTC TCCAACTCCT AATCTCAGGT
     4861 GATCTACCCA CCTTGGCCTC CCAAATTGCT GGGATTACAG GCGTGAACCA CTGCTCCCTT
     4921 CCCTGTCCTT CTGATTTTGT AGGTAACCAC GTGCGGACCG AGCGGCCGCA GGAACCCCTA
     4981 GTGATGGAGT TGGCCACTCC CTCTCTGCGC GCTCGCTCGC TCACTGAGGC CGGGCGACCA
     5041 AAGGTCGCCC GACGCCCGGG CTTTGCCCGG GCGGCCTCAG TGAGCGAGCG AGCGCGCAGC
     5101 TGCCTGCAGG GGCGCCTGAT GCGGTATTTT CTCCTTACGC ATCTGTGCGG TATTTCACAC
     5161 CGCATANNNN NNNNNNNNNN NNNNNNNNNN NNNNNNNNNN NNNNNNNNNN NNNNNNNNNN
     5221 NNNNNNNNNN NNNNNNNNNN NNNNNNNNNN NNNNNNNNNN NNNNNNNNNN NNNNNNNNNN
     5281 NNNNNNNNNN NNNNNNNNNN NNNNNNNNCN NNNNNNNNNN NNNNNNNNNN NNNNNNNNNN
     5341 NNNNNNNNNN NNNNNNNNNN NNNNNNNNNN NNNNNNNNNN NNNNNNNNNN NNNNNNNNNN
     5401 NNNNNNNNNN NNNNNNNNNN NNNNNNNNNN NNNNNNNNNN NNNNNNNNNN CCTTTGACGT
     5461 TGGAGTCCAC GTTCTTTNNN NNNNNNNNNN NNNNNNNNNN NNNNNNNNNN NNNNACCCTA
     5521 TCTCGGGCTA TTCTTTTGAT TTATAAGGGA TTTTGCCGAT TTCGGCCTAT TGGTTAAAAA
     5581 ATGAGCTGAT TTAACAAAAA TTTAACGCGA ATTTTAACAA AATATTAACG TTTACAATTT
     5641 TATGGTGCAC TCTCAGTACA ATCTGCTCTG ATGCCGCATA GTTAAGCCAG CCCCGACACC
     5701 CGCCAACACC CGCTGACGCG CCCTGACGGG CTTGTCTGCT CCCGGCATCC GCTTACAGAC
     5761 AAGCTGTGAC CGTCTCCGGG AGCTGCATGT GTCAGAGGTT TTCACCGTCA TCACCGAAAC
     5821 GCGCGAGACG AAAGGGCCTC GTGATACGCC TATTTTTATA GGTTAATGTC ATGATAATAA
     5881 TGGTTTCTTA GACGTCAGGT GGCACTTTTC GGGGAAATGT GCGCGGAACC CCTATTTGTT
     5941 TATTTTTCTA AATACATTCA AATATGTATC CGCTCATGAG ACAATAACCC TGATAAATGC
     6001 TTCAATAATA TTGAAAAAGG AAGAGTATGA GTATTCAACA TTTCCGTGTC GCCCTTATTC
     6061 CCTTTTTTGC GGCATTTTGC CTTCCTGTTT TTGCTCACCC AGAAACGCTG GTGAAAGTAA
     6121 AAGATGCTGA AGATCAGTTG GGTGCACGAG TGGGTTACAT CGAACTGGAT CTCAACAGCG
     6181 GTAAGATCCT TGAGAGTTTT CGCCCCGAAG AACGTTTTCC AATGATGAGC ACTTTTAAAG
     6241 TTCTGCTATG TGGCGCGGTA TTATCCCGTA TTGACGCCGG GCAAGAGCAA CTCGGTCGCC
     6301 GCATACACTA TTCTCAGAAT GACTTGGTTG AGTACTCACC AGTCACAGAA AAGCATCTTA
     6361 CGGATGGCAT GACAGTAAGA GAATTATGCA GTGCTGCCAT AACCATGAGT GATAACACTG
     6421 CGGCCAACTT ACTTCTGACA ACGATCGGAG GACCGAAGGA GCTAACCGCT TTTTTGCACA
     6481 ACATGGGGGA TCATGTAACT CGCCTTGATC GTTGGGAACC GGAGCTGAAT GAAGCCATAC
     6541 CAAACGACGA GCGTGACACC ACGATGCCTG TAGCAATGGC AACAACGTTG CGCAAACTAT
     6601 TAACTGGCGA ACTACTTACT CTAGCTTCCC GGCAACAATT AATAGACTGG ATGGAGGCGG
     6661 ATAAAGTTGC AGGACCACTT CTGCGCTCGG CCCTTCCGGC TGGCTGGTTT ATTGCTGATA
     6721 AATCTGGAGC CGGTGAGCGT GGGTCTCGCG GTATCATTGC AGCACTGGGG CCAGATGGTA
     6781 AGCCCTCCCG TATCGTAGTT ATCTACACGA CGGGGAGTCA GGCAACTATG GATGAACGAA
     6841 ATAGACAGAT CGCTGAGATA GGTGCCTCAC TGATTAAGCA TTGGTAACTG TCAGACCAAG
     6901 TTTACTCATA TATACTTTAG ATTGATTTAA AACTTCATTT TTAATTTAAA AGGATCTAGG
     6961 TGAAGATCCT TTTTGATAAT CTCATGACCA AAATCCCTTA ACGTGAGTTT TCGTTCCACT
     7021 GAGCGTCAGA CCCCGTAGAA AAGATCAAAG GATCTTCTTG AGATCCTTTT TTTCTGCGCG
     7081 TAATCTGCTG CTTGCAAACA AAAAAACCAC CGCTACCAGC GGTGGTTTGT TTGCCGGATC
     7141 AAGAGCTACC AACTCTTTTT CCGAAGGTAA CTGGCTTCAG CAGAGCGCAG ATACCAAATA
     7201 CTGTCCTTCT AGTGTAGCCG TAGTTAGGCC ACCACTTCAA GAACTCTGTA GCACCGCCTA
     7261 CATACCTCGC TCTGCTAATC CTGTTACCAG TGGCTGCTGC CAGTGGCGAT AAGTCGTGTC
     7321 TTACCGGGTT GGACTCAAGA CGATAGTTAC CGGATAAGGC GCAGCGGTCG GGCTGAACGG
     7381 GGGGTTCGTG CACACAGCCC AGCTTGGAGC GAACGACCTA CACCGAACTG AGATACCTAC
     7441 AGCGTGAGCT ATGAGAAAGC GCCACGCTTC CCGAAGGGAG AAAGGCGGAC AGGTATCCGG
     7501 TAAGCGGCAG GGTCGGAACA GGAGAGCGCA CGAGGGAGCT TCCAGGGGGA AACGCCTGGT
     7561 ATCTTTATAG TCCTGTCGGG TTTCGCCACC TCTGACTTGA GCGTCGATTT TTGTGATGCT
     7621 CGTCAGGGGG GCGGAGCCTA TGGAAAAACG CCAGCAACGC GGCCTTTTTA CGGTTCCTGG
     7681 CCTTTTGCTG GCCTTTTGCT CACATGT
//
