LOCUS       60_pAAV-#60-Chr2d-EGFP 7707 bp DNA circular UNA 28-MAR-2011
COMMENT     http://www.invitrogen.com/
FEATURES             Location/Qualifiers
     Vector          join(2146..7707,1..139)
                     /origin="P03-75-014-pAAV-EF1a-Chr2d-EGFP (6'977bp circular)
                     Target vector: from BamHI cut at 1415^1416 to MluI cut at
                     139^140, 5'701bp Orientation: original Plus strand 5': no
                     change Plus strand 3': no change Minus strand 5': no change
                     Minus strand 3': no change"
     Misc._feature   1..130
                     /vntifkey="21"
                     /label=L-ITR
     Insertion       140..2145
                     /origin="synP60_Rdh5_2kb (2'012bp linear) Fragment: from
                     MluI cut at 1^2 to BamHI cut at 2007^2008, 2'006bp
                     Orientation: original Plus strand 5': no change Plus strand
                     3': no change Minus strand 5': no change Minus strand 3':
                     no change"
                     /label=Insert
     Restriction_sit join(<140..>143,<144..144,139^140)
                     /note="Name: MluI"
                     /note="Pattern: acgcgt"
                     /note="cut_0_on_positive_strand: 1^2"
                     /note="cut_0_on_negative_strand: 5^6"
                     /note="inhibited_by: 5': N4-methylcytosine"
                     /note="star_activity: yes"
                     /note="site_type: other"
                     /note="restriction site"
                     /label=MluI
     Promoter        145..2144
                     /label=synP60(Rdh5_2kb)
     Restriction_sit join(2145..>2145,complement(2146..>2149),2145^2146,compleme
                     nt(2145^2146))
                     /note="Name: BamHI"
                     /note="Pattern: ggatcc"
                     /note="cut_0_on_positive_strand: 2007^2008"
                     /note="cut_0_on_negative_strand: 2011^2012"
                     /note="inhibited_by: 5': N4-methylcytosine"
                     /note="star_activity: yes"
                     /note="site_type: other"
                     /note="restriction site"
                     /label=BamHI
     CDS             2157..3086
                     /vntifkey="4"
                     /label=Chr2d
     CDS             3087..3809
                     /vntifkey="4"
                     /label=EGFP
     Misc._feature   3824..4432
                     /vntifkey="21"
                     /label=WPRE
     PolyA_signal    4452..4930
                     /vntifkey="25"
                     /label="hGH polyA"
     Misc._feature   4970..5110
                     /vntifkey="21"
                     /label=R-ITR
     Replication_ori 5202..5508
                     /vntifkey="33"
                     /label="f1 Origin"
     Misc._feature   6027..6884
                     /vntifkey="21"
                     /label=AmpR
     Replication_ori 7035..7702
                     /vntifkey="33"
                     /label="pUC ori"
ORIGIN
        1 CCTGCAGGCA GCTGCGCGCT CGCTCGCTCA CTGAGGCCGC CCGGGCGTCG GGCGACCTTT
       61 GGTCGCCCGG CCTCAGTGAG CGAGCGAGCG CGCAGAGAGG GAGTGGCCAA CTCCATCACT
      121 AGGGGTTCCT GCGGCCGCAC GCGTAAGAGT GCAGAGATGG TGATCTGATT GTCTATGGGA
      181 AGAAAGGAGG CACATACTAT GCCTTCCGCC CAGGGCGAGT GACAGGCTTG GTTGCAAATC
      241 CAGAGACTGA TTCATCCAAG GGAGTCATGC AGGGTTAGGG TCATCAACCA TTACTCATCT
      301 TGAGGGGAGA TTAGGGGGAA GAATGGCTGT GGTTGGGGGC TCTGGTCTCC TTTGTCTCCA
      361 GACAGCTCTC TCCTCCTCTT CTCTGGTGTT CCCACACTGG CACATCCTTT GCTACATTTG
      421 TGACGCTGGC CAGACTTCTT TCTGTTTACT TGCTAGACGC CACCCCACAT TCGAAGCTTA
      481 GAGGGCACCT AAGCCAAATC CTGATTAGAA AGGGTTTTGT GTTGCTCCCC ACAGCTCCTA
      541 TTCTCCAGAA AATAAAACAA AGGCCTAGTT TGTCTCAGCC CTTGTCAGGT GCCCTGCCCA
      601 CTTTCTTGAA GCCCCCCCCC CCACCCAGCC CTTTGCCTCC TCTGCCCCCA CACATTCCAG
      661 TGGGTGAGGG CACCGGATGT GGAGTCTCCT TACTGACCTA GAGCTTTGGA ATAGGGAATG
      721 AAAAGGTCAT CTGCTAGTAA GAGAGGGAAC ACTGGTTATG TAAAAGGGAA AGTGAAAAAC
      781 ACTGGTGGAG GATGGAGAGC TAACCTCTTA GCAGTGATAG TTACCACAGC CAGCACCTTG
      841 ACTGAGCTGA GAAGTGTCAG CACTGGGCAG TGTGGGTGGG GTGGTGTTCA CTCATCTGTG
      901 TGGGTGGGAG AGTTGGGTCT GAAGGTGAAA GCCTGTGATC CCAGCTCTTG GACTGTAGAG
      961 GCAAGAGGAT TAGATCAAGG CCAGCTTCAT CCACATAGCG AGTTTGGGGT CATCCTGGGC
     1021 TACATAAGAC CCTGTCTCAA AACGGGGCCT GGGAAGAACC AAGAAAATCT CTTGGGGTAG
     1081 GCTCATTTGA CCCAGGATTC CTGAGGAGGG GGTGTGGTCT CCCATCCCAC TCCAGATCCA
     1141 GGGAGGGGCC TGACTTCCTT TGCAACTTCT TGCAGAGCTC ACTGGGCTTC AAATCACAGC
     1201 CAGATGTGTC CCTGCTGCTG CTGAATTTTC CCACGCTCCC TTTTCCCTCC CAGCTTCTTC
     1261 CTCAGGGATA TCCCCCCAGG TTAACCTTCC CTGCCCCAGC TCAGATGCAG AAACTTCTTG
     1321 AGAGGATAGG AAATGGTTAC TAGTCAGCTC CGGACTTGGC TTTCCTGGGA ACCTTGGGAT
     1381 TGGAGGAAGG AGCCTGCTTC ATTTGGGTCA TATCCAGAAA AGGCCAGAGT CCCAAGGTTT
     1441 CCTCAGTCCT CCCTCCTGGC TGATCTCCCA CGACTGTTAT AGGCTGTTTC CCCTGAAAAC
     1501 CACCCCATAT GAGTTGGATA AGCTGACATA CCCCCTCCTC CAATCCTTAG TGTGGCCCAG
     1561 GCCTACATGA ACCAGAGAAA GCTGGACCAT GAGGTGAAGA CTCTACAGGT CCAGGCTGCC
     1621 CAGTTTGCCA AGCAGACAGG CCAGTGGATT GGAATGGTGG AGAACTTCAA CCAGGCACTT
     1681 AAGGTGGGCC TCACTCAGTA CATCACTGCC TTTAACTGAA CCGACATTGG CTGTCTCCAG
     1741 TCTCATAAAT ATCCCAGACC TAGGGTTAAT GAGGAAGTGG GGATGGTCCC AGATACTCTT
     1801 TTCTATGGCT ATAGTATCAG AAAAACTAGA AAGAAAAAGG GCAGGATCTC AGGATATAGC
     1861 TCGGTGACAT GTTTAGGGCC CTAGTACATG TCTGGGTTCA ATCCCCAGCA CTACAAAATA
     1921 AAAGTACTCA GAAAACCCTG AGTATGGTAC ATGGACCAGT GCTACCAGCT CGTCTGGACG
     1981 CTGATGCAGG AGATAGCTTA AGCCCAGGAA TTGAAGCCAA CCTGAGCAAC ACTGCAGTAA
     2041 TTCATCTCAA AAGAATGCGA GACAGACAGA AAAGCAGTTG ATGGGTCTGA GTAAGCCACC
     2101 CCAGCTGGCC TCAATCTCTT CTCCCCTTTC CCAGGAAATT GGGGGGATCC GCCACCATGG
     2161 ATTATGGAGG CGCCCTGAGT GCCGTTGGGC GCGAGCTGCT ATTTGTAACG AACCCAGTAG
     2221 TCGTCAATGG CTCTGTACTT GTGCCTGAGG ACCAGTGTTA CTGCGCGGGC TGGATTGAGT
     2281 CGCGTGGCAC AAACGGTGCC CAAACGGCGT CGAACGTGCT GCAATGGCTT GCTGCTGGCT
     2341 TCTCCATCCT ACTGCTTATG TTTTACGCCT ACCAAACATG GAAGTCAACC TGCGGCTGGG
     2401 AGGAGATCTA TGTGTGCGCT ATCGAGATGG TCAAGGTGAT TCTCGAGTTC TTCTTCGAGT
     2461 TTAAGAACCC GTCCATGCTG TATCTAGCCA CAGGCCACCG CGTCCAGTGG TTGCGTTACG
     2521 CCGAGTGGCT TCTCACCTGC CCGGTCATTT GCATTCACCT GTCAAACCTG ACGGGCTTGT
     2581 CCAACGACTA CAGCAGGCGC ACCATGGGTC TGCTTGTGTC TGATATTGGC ACAATTGTGT
     2641 GGGGCGCCAC TTCCGCCATG GCCACCGGAT ACGTCAAGGT CATCTTCTTC TGCCTGGGTC
     2701 TGTGTTATGG TGCTAACACG TTCTTTCACG CTGCCAAGGC CTACATCGAG GGTTACCACA
     2761 CCGTGCCGAA GGGCCGGTGT CGCCAGGTGG TGACTGGCAT GGCTTGGCTC TTCTTCGTAT
     2821 CATGGGGTAT GTTCCCCATC CTGTTCATCC TCGGCCCCGA GGGCTTCGGC GTCCTGAGCG
     2881 TGTACGGCTC CACCGTCGGC CACACCATCA TTGACCTGAT GTCGAAGAAC TGCTGGGGTC
     2941 TGCTCGGCCA CTACCTGCGC GTGCTGATCC ACGAGCATAT CCTCATCCAC GGCGACATTC
     3001 GCAAGACCAC CAAATTGAAC ATTGGTGGCA CTGAGATTGA GGTCGAGACG CTGGTGGAGG
     3061 ACGAGGCCGA GGCTGGCGCG GTACCCATGG TGAGCAAGGG CGAGGAGCTG TTCACCGGGG
     3121 TGGTGCCCAT CCTGGTCGAG CTGGACGGCG ACGTAAACGG CCACAAGTTC AGCGTGTCCG
     3181 GCGAGGGCGA GGGCGATGCC ACCTACGGCA AGCTGACCCT GAAGTTCATC TGCACCACCG
     3241 GCAAGCTGCC CGTGCCCTGG CCCACCCTCG TGACCACCCT GACCTACGGC GTGCAGTGCT
     3301 TCAGCCGCTA CCCCGACCAC ATGAAGCAGC ACGACTTCTT CAAGTCCGCC ATGCCCGAAG
     3361 GCTACGTCCA GGAGCGCACC ATCTTCTTCA AGGACGACGG CAACTACAAG ACCCGCGCCG
     3421 AGGTGAAGTT CGAGGGCGAC ACCCTGGTGA ACCGCATCGA GCTGAAGGGC ATCGACTTCA
     3481 AGGAGGACGG CAACATCCTG GGGCACAAGC TGGAGTACAA CTACAACAGC CACAACGTCT
     3541 ATATCATGGC CGACAAGCAG AAGAACGGCA TCAAGGTGAA CTTCAAGATC CGCCACAACA
     3601 TCGAGGACGG CAGCGTGCAG CTCGCCGACC ACTACCAGCA GAACACCCCC ATCGGCGACG
     3661 GCCCCGTGCT GCTGCCCGAC AACCACTACC TGAGCACCCA GTCCGCCCTG AGCAAAGACC
     3721 CCAACGAGAA GCGCGATCAC ATGGTCCTGC TGGAGTTCGT GACCGCCGCC GGGATCACTC
     3781 TCGGCATGGA CGAGCTGTAC AAGTGATAAG AATTCGATAT CAAGCTTATC GATAATCAAC
     3841 CTCTGGATTA CAAAATTTGT GAAAGATTGA CTGGTATTCT TAACTATGTT GCTCCTTTTA
     3901 CGCTATGTGG ATACGCTGCT TTAATGCCTT TGTATCATGC TATTGCTTCC CGTATGGCTT
     3961 TCATTTTCTC CTCCTTGTAT AAATCCTGGT TGCTGTCTCT TTATGAGGAG TTGTGGCCCG
     4021 TTGTCAGGCA ACGTGGCGTG GTGTGCACTG TGTTTGCTGA CGCAACCCCC ACTGGTTGGG
     4081 GCATTGCCAC CACCTGTCAG CTCCTTTCCG GGACTTTCGC TTTCCCCCTC CCTATTGCCA
     4141 CGGCGGAACT CATCGCCGCC TGCCTTGCCC GCTGCTGGAC AGGGGCTCGG CTGTTGGGCA
     4201 CTGACAATTC CGTGGTGTTG TCGGGGAAAT CATCGTCCTT TCCTTGGCTG CTCGCCTATG
     4261 TTGCCACCTG GATTCTGCGC GGGACGTCCT TCTGCTACGT CCCTTCGGCC CTCAATCCAG
     4321 CGGACCTTCC TTCCCGCGGC CTGCTGCCGG CTCTGCGGCC TCTTCCGCGT CTTCGCCTTC
     4381 GCCCTCAGAC GAGTCGGATC TCCCTTTGGG CCGCCTCCCC GCATCGATAC CGAGCGCTGC
     4441 TCGAGAGATC TACGGGTGGC ATCCCTGTGA CCCCTCCCCA GTGCCTCTCC TGGCCCTGGA
     4501 AGTTGCCACT CCAGTGCCCA CCAGCCTTGT CCTAATAAAA TTAAGTTGCA TCATTTTGTC
     4561 TGACTAGGTG TCCTTCTATA ATATTATGGG GTGGAGGGGG GTGGTATGGA GCAAGGGGCA
     4621 AGTTGGGAAG ACAACCTGTA GGGCCTGCGG GGTCTATTGG GAACCAAGCT GGAGTGCAGT
     4681 GGCACAATCT TGGCTCACTG CAATCTCCGC CTCCTGGGTT CAAGCGATTC TCCTGCCTCA
     4741 GCCTCCCGAG TTGTTGGGAT TCCAGGCATG CATGACCAGG CTCAGCTAAT TTTTGTTTTT
     4801 TTGGTAGAGA CGGGGTTTCA CCATATTGGC CAGGCTGGTC TCCAACTCCT AATCTCAGGT
     4861 GATCTACCCA CCTTGGCCTC CCAAATTGCT GGGATTACAG GCGTGAACCA CTGCTCCCTT
     4921 CCCTGTCCTT CTGATTTTGT AGGTAACCAC GTGCGGACCG AGCGGCCGCA GGAACCCCTA
     4981 GTGATGGAGT TGGCCACTCC CTCTCTGCGC GCTCGCTCGC TCACTGAGGC CGGGCGACCA
     5041 AAGGTCGCCC GACGCCCGGG CTTTGCCCGG GCGGCCTCAG TGAGCGAGCG AGCGCGCAGC
     5101 TGCCTGCAGG GGCGCCTGAT GCGGTATTTT CTCCTTACGC ATCTGTGCGG TATTTCACAC
     5161 CGCATANNNN NNNNNNNNNN NNNNNNNNNN NNNNNNNNNN NNNNNNNNNN NNNNNNNNNN
     5221 NNNNNNNNNN NNNNNNNNNN NNNNNNNNNN NNNNNNNNNN NNNNNNNNNN NNNNNNNNNN
     5281 NNNNNNNNNN NNNNNNNNNN NNNNNNNNCN NNNNNNNNNN NNNNNNNNNN NNNNNNNNNN
     5341 NNNNNNNNNN NNNNNNNNNN NNNNNNNNNN NNNNNNNNNN NNNNNNNNNN NNNNNNNNNN
     5401 NNNNNNNNNN NNNNNNNNNN NNNNNNNNNN NNNNNNNNNN NNNNNNNNNN CCTTTGACGT
     5461 TGGAGTCCAC GTTCTTTNNN NNNNNNNNNN NNNNNNNNNN NNNNNNNNNN NNNNACCCTA
     5521 TCTCGGGCTA TTCTTTTGAT TTATAAGGGA TTTTGCCGAT TTCGGCCTAT TGGTTAAAAA
     5581 ATGAGCTGAT TTAACAAAAA TTTAACGCGA ATTTTAACAA AATATTAACG TTTACAATTT
     5641 TATGGTGCAC TCTCAGTACA ATCTGCTCTG ATGCCGCATA GTTAAGCCAG CCCCGACACC
     5701 CGCCAACACC CGCTGACGCG CCCTGACGGG CTTGTCTGCT CCCGGCATCC GCTTACAGAC
     5761 AAGCTGTGAC CGTCTCCGGG AGCTGCATGT GTCAGAGGTT TTCACCGTCA TCACCGAAAC
     5821 GCGCGAGACG AAAGGGCCTC GTGATACGCC TATTTTTATA GGTTAATGTC ATGATAATAA
     5881 TGGTTTCTTA GACGTCAGGT GGCACTTTTC GGGGAAATGT GCGCGGAACC CCTATTTGTT
     5941 TATTTTTCTA AATACATTCA AATATGTATC CGCTCATGAG ACAATAACCC TGATAAATGC
     6001 TTCAATAATA TTGAAAAAGG AAGAGTATGA GTATTCAACA TTTCCGTGTC GCCCTTATTC
     6061 CCTTTTTTGC GGCATTTTGC CTTCCTGTTT TTGCTCACCC AGAAACGCTG GTGAAAGTAA
     6121 AAGATGCTGA AGATCAGTTG GGTGCACGAG TGGGTTACAT CGAACTGGAT CTCAACAGCG
     6181 GTAAGATCCT TGAGAGTTTT CGCCCCGAAG AACGTTTTCC AATGATGAGC ACTTTTAAAG
     6241 TTCTGCTATG TGGCGCGGTA TTATCCCGTA TTGACGCCGG GCAAGAGCAA CTCGGTCGCC
     6301 GCATACACTA TTCTCAGAAT GACTTGGTTG AGTACTCACC AGTCACAGAA AAGCATCTTA
     6361 CGGATGGCAT GACAGTAAGA GAATTATGCA GTGCTGCCAT AACCATGAGT GATAACACTG
     6421 CGGCCAACTT ACTTCTGACA ACGATCGGAG GACCGAAGGA GCTAACCGCT TTTTTGCACA
     6481 ACATGGGGGA TCATGTAACT CGCCTTGATC GTTGGGAACC GGAGCTGAAT GAAGCCATAC
     6541 CAAACGACGA GCGTGACACC ACGATGCCTG TAGCAATGGC AACAACGTTG CGCAAACTAT
     6601 TAACTGGCGA ACTACTTACT CTAGCTTCCC GGCAACAATT AATAGACTGG ATGGAGGCGG
     6661 ATAAAGTTGC AGGACCACTT CTGCGCTCGG CCCTTCCGGC TGGCTGGTTT ATTGCTGATA
     6721 AATCTGGAGC CGGTGAGCGT GGGTCTCGCG GTATCATTGC AGCACTGGGG CCAGATGGTA
     6781 AGCCCTCCCG TATCGTAGTT ATCTACACGA CGGGGAGTCA GGCAACTATG GATGAACGAA
     6841 ATAGACAGAT CGCTGAGATA GGTGCCTCAC TGATTAAGCA TTGGTAACTG TCAGACCAAG
     6901 TTTACTCATA TATACTTTAG ATTGATTTAA AACTTCATTT TTAATTTAAA AGGATCTAGG
     6961 TGAAGATCCT TTTTGATAAT CTCATGACCA AAATCCCTTA ACGTGAGTTT TCGTTCCACT
     7021 GAGCGTCAGA CCCCGTAGAA AAGATCAAAG GATCTTCTTG AGATCCTTTT TTTCTGCGCG
     7081 TAATCTGCTG CTTGCAAACA AAAAAACCAC CGCTACCAGC GGTGGTTTGT TTGCCGGATC
     7141 AAGAGCTACC AACTCTTTTT CCGAAGGTAA CTGGCTTCAG CAGAGCGCAG ATACCAAATA
     7201 CTGTCCTTCT AGTGTAGCCG TAGTTAGGCC ACCACTTCAA GAACTCTGTA GCACCGCCTA
     7261 CATACCTCGC TCTGCTAATC CTGTTACCAG TGGCTGCTGC CAGTGGCGAT AAGTCGTGTC
     7321 TTACCGGGTT GGACTCAAGA CGATAGTTAC CGGATAAGGC GCAGCGGTCG GGCTGAACGG
     7381 GGGGTTCGTG CACACAGCCC AGCTTGGAGC GAACGACCTA CACCGAACTG AGATACCTAC
     7441 AGCGTGAGCT ATGAGAAAGC GCCACGCTTC CCGAAGGGAG AAAGGCGGAC AGGTATCCGG
     7501 TAAGCGGCAG GGTCGGAACA GGAGAGCGCA CGAGGGAGCT TCCAGGGGGA AACGCCTGGT
     7561 ATCTTTATAG TCCTGTCGGG TTTCGCCACC TCTGACTTGA GCGTCGATTT TTGTGATGCT
     7621 CGTCAGGGGG GCGGAGCCTA TGGAAAAACG CCAGCAACGC GGCCTTTTTA CGGTTCCTGG
     7681 CCTTTTGCTG GCCTTTTGCT CACATGT
//
