LOCUS       62_pAAV-#62-Chr2d-EGFP 7707 bp DNA circular UNA 28-MAR-2011
COMMENT     http://www.invitrogen.com/
FEATURES             Location/Qualifiers
     Vector          join(2146..7707,1..139)
                     /origin="P03-75-014-pAAV-EF1a-Chr2d-EGFP (6'977bp circular)
                     Target vector: from BamHI cut at 1415^1416 to MluI cut at
                     139^140, 5'701bp Orientation: original Plus strand 5': no
                     change Plus strand 3': no change Minus strand 5': no change
                     Minus strand 3': no change"
     Misc._feature   1..130
                     /vntifkey="21"
                     /label=L-ITR
     Insertion       140..2145
                     /origin="synP62_Rpe65_2kb (2'012bp linear) Fragment: from
                     MluI cut at 1^2 to BamHI cut at 2007^2008, 2'006bp
                     Orientation: original Plus strand 5': no change Plus strand
                     3': no change Minus strand 5': no change Minus strand 3':
                     no change"
                     /label=Insert
     Restriction_sit join(<140..>143,<144..144,139^140)
                     /note="Name: MluI"
                     /note="Pattern: acgcgt"
                     /note="cut_0_on_positive_strand: 1^2"
                     /note="cut_0_on_negative_strand: 5^6"
                     /note="inhibited_by: 5': N4-methylcytosine"
                     /note="star_activity: yes"
                     /note="site_type: other"
                     /note="restriction site"
                     /label=MluI
     Promoter        145..2144
                     /label=synP62(Rpe65_2kb)
     Restriction_sit join(2145..>2145,complement(2146..>2149),2145^2146,compleme
                     nt(2145^2146))
                     /note="Name: BamHI"
                     /note="Pattern: ggatcc"
                     /note="cut_0_on_positive_strand: 2007^2008"
                     /note="cut_0_on_negative_strand: 2011^2012"
                     /note="inhibited_by: 5': N4-methylcytosine"
                     /note="star_activity: yes"
                     /note="site_type: other"
                     /note="restriction site"
                     /label=BamHI
     CDS             2157..3086
                     /vntifkey="4"
                     /label=Chr2d
     CDS             3087..3809
                     /vntifkey="4"
                     /label=EGFP
     Misc._feature   3824..4432
                     /vntifkey="21"
                     /label=WPRE
     PolyA_signal    4452..4930
                     /vntifkey="25"
                     /label="hGH polyA"
     Misc._feature   4970..5110
                     /vntifkey="21"
                     /label=R-ITR
     Replication_ori 5202..5508
                     /vntifkey="33"
                     /label="f1 Origin"
     Misc._feature   6027..6884
                     /vntifkey="21"
                     /label=AmpR
     Replication_ori 7035..7702
                     /vntifkey="33"
                     /label="pUC ori"
ORIGIN
        1 CCTGCAGGCA GCTGCGCGCT CGCTCGCTCA CTGAGGCCGC CCGGGCGTCG GGCGACCTTT
       61 GGTCGCCCGG CCTCAGTGAG CGAGCGAGCG CGCAGAGAGG GAGTGGCCAA CTCCATCACT
      121 AGGGGTTCCT GCGGCCGCAC GCGTTGCTTG ATCTGTTTCT CCTTTTGATT TATCTATTAC
      181 AAATGTCCAT TACAATAATA AGTGAAATGC AAAGTAGATC ATGTAATTCT TCATCAAAAC
      241 CTCTTCTTAT GAAGAGCTAT TGATTTCTTT AGATGAGACA AAGTTCCACA AAACTGGACC
      301 TTCCCTTATC TCTAGACCAG TCTTAGGTTT ATACTCCTGA GATACAACAC CATGACCAAA
      361 AGCAACCTGG AGAGAAAGTT AAATCTTACA GCTCTAGCTC TCAGGTCACA TTTCATCACT
      421 GAAGTAAATC AGGGCAGGAA CTCAAGTCAG GAATTTGAAG GCAGGAATTA AAGGAGAGAC
      481 CATGAATTGG TGCTGTTTAC CAGGTTGTTC TCCATGGCTT AGTCAGCCTG CTTTCTTATA
      541 GCATCCAAGA CCAACTACCT ACTCATGGGT GGCCTGCCCA CAATGGGCTG TGCCCACCCA
      601 CTTCAATGGC TAATTAATAA AACGTCCTAC AGACTTGCCT ACAGACCAGT CTAATAGAGG
      661 TGTTTTTATC TATTATGGTT CCCTCTTCTC AGATAACTCT TGCTTATATC AAGTTGAAAA
      721 ACAAGTTTCA CCTCTTTCTA GTTCATTGTA TCACATTCAC ATCTAAACTT TATAAGCTCT
      781 CAAGCTTTGA CTAGCTTTTA TATAGTCTTT CTAGTTCAGA TTGCTATATT TTTCTTTTAG
      841 GACTTCCTAA ACCAATGGAG ACATCCCTTC TAAGTACAAC ATCATTTTAT AGAAATTGGA
      901 CCCTCAGTTG CAAATGGTGA AACCAACTTT AACTAAGTAA AAAGTGCACA AATAGTTTAA
      961 ATACTAGGTA GCTAACATAA TTTCTGGAAT AGTTAAAAGA TAGAGCTTTA GGAATTAACT
     1021 GTACAGTTAT TTCCTAAGTT CCTCTACACA GTGTCTTAAG TGGTCTCAGG ACTATCATGA
     1081 ATGAGCAGAA TCTCCAATGA GGCCAGGCAC TGGGTGCTAT CACCACCTTC TCCTTTTGCC
     1141 TATACTTGTG TCTGTGCCCC TGCTGCAAGT AAGCTGGGAA AGTTCCTCAT ATTTTTCTGA
     1201 GTTCTTGGAT TGATTGCTTT ACACAGCTTT GCTGTATAAG GAAAAGTTGT TATAACCATT
     1261 TAAATTTAAA TTTATCCCTT AGTTTCCTGA AAGTGATATC ATTGCTCTCT CTTGTCTATT
     1321 TTCCTAGGAC TTCTGTAGAC AGCACATGTC TATCCTTAAT AATAGCAGTA GCTTAATATG
     1381 AGTGTTGACA TGTGAATAAA ATGGCATTAT TTAGTCTCTG AGTGCAGAAC AAAAGCAATG
     1441 GTGAAGACAG TGATGGACAA CAGGCAAGCA GTGGTGATAA GCAAAAACAT GTAGTGTTTC
     1501 CTCTTTAATA AGTTCTCAGC TAAAGTTCTC AGCCTTGTTG AAAGGACCTG GATACTGAAC
     1561 TGTGCCGAAG AAGGATAGCA GGGTTAAAAC ATGCAAAGAC AGCACCTCAT ATACCTCTAA
     1621 TGTTGTTAAC AATAGCTAAC TTTTATCAAA CAGTGTCCTG TCACCATGAC AGTTACAACA
     1681 TAATGATAAT GACTGTACTT TCTCTAACCA GGTCTAGATC ACTTATAATA AATATATCTT
     1741 TTAGTAATTG AGTAAATGAA TTACAGTGAG GATAACAGCA AAGAAATGGT GGACAGATGT
     1801 TTACACCAAG AAAGTATGAT GACTGAGGTC AGCTCAGGAC TGCATGGCAG GCCCACATGG
     1861 CTCTTTTTTA TCCAACTCAC TACTCCCTCT CCCTTGAAAG GATCCAAGTC TGGAAAATAG
     1921 CCAAAACACT GTTATGTAAA CACCAAGTCC AAATAATGTG CAAGCATCTA AAGTATTGAA
     1981 AGCCACTTTT GTTACCTTCC ATCAGCTGAG GGGTGGAGAG GGTTCCCAGA GCCGCAGGCT
     2041 CCTCCAATAA GGATTAGATT GCATACAAAA AAGCCCTGGC TAAGAACTTG CTTCCTCATC
     2101 CTACAGCTGG TACCAGAACT CTCTCTAATC TTCACTGGAA GAAAGGATCC GCCACCATGG
     2161 ATTATGGAGG CGCCCTGAGT GCCGTTGGGC GCGAGCTGCT ATTTGTAACG AACCCAGTAG
     2221 TCGTCAATGG CTCTGTACTT GTGCCTGAGG ACCAGTGTTA CTGCGCGGGC TGGATTGAGT
     2281 CGCGTGGCAC AAACGGTGCC CAAACGGCGT CGAACGTGCT GCAATGGCTT GCTGCTGGCT
     2341 TCTCCATCCT ACTGCTTATG TTTTACGCCT ACCAAACATG GAAGTCAACC TGCGGCTGGG
     2401 AGGAGATCTA TGTGTGCGCT ATCGAGATGG TCAAGGTGAT TCTCGAGTTC TTCTTCGAGT
     2461 TTAAGAACCC GTCCATGCTG TATCTAGCCA CAGGCCACCG CGTCCAGTGG TTGCGTTACG
     2521 CCGAGTGGCT TCTCACCTGC CCGGTCATTT GCATTCACCT GTCAAACCTG ACGGGCTTGT
     2581 CCAACGACTA CAGCAGGCGC ACCATGGGTC TGCTTGTGTC TGATATTGGC ACAATTGTGT
     2641 GGGGCGCCAC TTCCGCCATG GCCACCGGAT ACGTCAAGGT CATCTTCTTC TGCCTGGGTC
     2701 TGTGTTATGG TGCTAACACG TTCTTTCACG CTGCCAAGGC CTACATCGAG GGTTACCACA
     2761 CCGTGCCGAA GGGCCGGTGT CGCCAGGTGG TGACTGGCAT GGCTTGGCTC TTCTTCGTAT
     2821 CATGGGGTAT GTTCCCCATC CTGTTCATCC TCGGCCCCGA GGGCTTCGGC GTCCTGAGCG
     2881 TGTACGGCTC CACCGTCGGC CACACCATCA TTGACCTGAT GTCGAAGAAC TGCTGGGGTC
     2941 TGCTCGGCCA CTACCTGCGC GTGCTGATCC ACGAGCATAT CCTCATCCAC GGCGACATTC
     3001 GCAAGACCAC CAAATTGAAC ATTGGTGGCA CTGAGATTGA GGTCGAGACG CTGGTGGAGG
     3061 ACGAGGCCGA GGCTGGCGCG GTACCCATGG TGAGCAAGGG CGAGGAGCTG TTCACCGGGG
     3121 TGGTGCCCAT CCTGGTCGAG CTGGACGGCG ACGTAAACGG CCACAAGTTC AGCGTGTCCG
     3181 GCGAGGGCGA GGGCGATGCC ACCTACGGCA AGCTGACCCT GAAGTTCATC TGCACCACCG
     3241 GCAAGCTGCC CGTGCCCTGG CCCACCCTCG TGACCACCCT GACCTACGGC GTGCAGTGCT
     3301 TCAGCCGCTA CCCCGACCAC ATGAAGCAGC ACGACTTCTT CAAGTCCGCC ATGCCCGAAG
     3361 GCTACGTCCA GGAGCGCACC ATCTTCTTCA AGGACGACGG CAACTACAAG ACCCGCGCCG
     3421 AGGTGAAGTT CGAGGGCGAC ACCCTGGTGA ACCGCATCGA GCTGAAGGGC ATCGACTTCA
     3481 AGGAGGACGG CAACATCCTG GGGCACAAGC TGGAGTACAA CTACAACAGC CACAACGTCT
     3541 ATATCATGGC CGACAAGCAG AAGAACGGCA TCAAGGTGAA CTTCAAGATC CGCCACAACA
     3601 TCGAGGACGG CAGCGTGCAG CTCGCCGACC ACTACCAGCA GAACACCCCC ATCGGCGACG
     3661 GCCCCGTGCT GCTGCCCGAC AACCACTACC TGAGCACCCA GTCCGCCCTG AGCAAAGACC
     3721 CCAACGAGAA GCGCGATCAC ATGGTCCTGC TGGAGTTCGT GACCGCCGCC GGGATCACTC
     3781 TCGGCATGGA CGAGCTGTAC AAGTGATAAG AATTCGATAT CAAGCTTATC GATAATCAAC
     3841 CTCTGGATTA CAAAATTTGT GAAAGATTGA CTGGTATTCT TAACTATGTT GCTCCTTTTA
     3901 CGCTATGTGG ATACGCTGCT TTAATGCCTT TGTATCATGC TATTGCTTCC CGTATGGCTT
     3961 TCATTTTCTC CTCCTTGTAT AAATCCTGGT TGCTGTCTCT TTATGAGGAG TTGTGGCCCG
     4021 TTGTCAGGCA ACGTGGCGTG GTGTGCACTG TGTTTGCTGA CGCAACCCCC ACTGGTTGGG
     4081 GCATTGCCAC CACCTGTCAG CTCCTTTCCG GGACTTTCGC TTTCCCCCTC CCTATTGCCA
     4141 CGGCGGAACT CATCGCCGCC TGCCTTGCCC GCTGCTGGAC AGGGGCTCGG CTGTTGGGCA
     4201 CTGACAATTC CGTGGTGTTG TCGGGGAAAT CATCGTCCTT TCCTTGGCTG CTCGCCTATG
     4261 TTGCCACCTG GATTCTGCGC GGGACGTCCT TCTGCTACGT CCCTTCGGCC CTCAATCCAG
     4321 CGGACCTTCC TTCCCGCGGC CTGCTGCCGG CTCTGCGGCC TCTTCCGCGT CTTCGCCTTC
     4381 GCCCTCAGAC GAGTCGGATC TCCCTTTGGG CCGCCTCCCC GCATCGATAC CGAGCGCTGC
     4441 TCGAGAGATC TACGGGTGGC ATCCCTGTGA CCCCTCCCCA GTGCCTCTCC TGGCCCTGGA
     4501 AGTTGCCACT CCAGTGCCCA CCAGCCTTGT CCTAATAAAA TTAAGTTGCA TCATTTTGTC
     4561 TGACTAGGTG TCCTTCTATA ATATTATGGG GTGGAGGGGG GTGGTATGGA GCAAGGGGCA
     4621 AGTTGGGAAG ACAACCTGTA GGGCCTGCGG GGTCTATTGG GAACCAAGCT GGAGTGCAGT
     4681 GGCACAATCT TGGCTCACTG CAATCTCCGC CTCCTGGGTT CAAGCGATTC TCCTGCCTCA
     4741 GCCTCCCGAG TTGTTGGGAT TCCAGGCATG CATGACCAGG CTCAGCTAAT TTTTGTTTTT
     4801 TTGGTAGAGA CGGGGTTTCA CCATATTGGC CAGGCTGGTC TCCAACTCCT AATCTCAGGT
     4861 GATCTACCCA CCTTGGCCTC CCAAATTGCT GGGATTACAG GCGTGAACCA CTGCTCCCTT
     4921 CCCTGTCCTT CTGATTTTGT AGGTAACCAC GTGCGGACCG AGCGGCCGCA GGAACCCCTA
     4981 GTGATGGAGT TGGCCACTCC CTCTCTGCGC GCTCGCTCGC TCACTGAGGC CGGGCGACCA
     5041 AAGGTCGCCC GACGCCCGGG CTTTGCCCGG GCGGCCTCAG TGAGCGAGCG AGCGCGCAGC
     5101 TGCCTGCAGG GGCGCCTGAT GCGGTATTTT CTCCTTACGC ATCTGTGCGG TATTTCACAC
     5161 CGCATANNNN NNNNNNNNNN NNNNNNNNNN NNNNNNNNNN NNNNNNNNNN NNNNNNNNNN
     5221 NNNNNNNNNN NNNNNNNNNN NNNNNNNNNN NNNNNNNNNN NNNNNNNNNN NNNNNNNNNN
     5281 NNNNNNNNNN NNNNNNNNNN NNNNNNNNCN NNNNNNNNNN NNNNNNNNNN NNNNNNNNNN
     5341 NNNNNNNNNN NNNNNNNNNN NNNNNNNNNN NNNNNNNNNN NNNNNNNNNN NNNNNNNNNN
     5401 NNNNNNNNNN NNNNNNNNNN NNNNNNNNNN NNNNNNNNNN NNNNNNNNNN CCTTTGACGT
     5461 TGGAGTCCAC GTTCTTTNNN NNNNNNNNNN NNNNNNNNNN NNNNNNNNNN NNNNACCCTA
     5521 TCTCGGGCTA TTCTTTTGAT TTATAAGGGA TTTTGCCGAT TTCGGCCTAT TGGTTAAAAA
     5581 ATGAGCTGAT TTAACAAAAA TTTAACGCGA ATTTTAACAA AATATTAACG TTTACAATTT
     5641 TATGGTGCAC TCTCAGTACA ATCTGCTCTG ATGCCGCATA GTTAAGCCAG CCCCGACACC
     5701 CGCCAACACC CGCTGACGCG CCCTGACGGG CTTGTCTGCT CCCGGCATCC GCTTACAGAC
     5761 AAGCTGTGAC CGTCTCCGGG AGCTGCATGT GTCAGAGGTT TTCACCGTCA TCACCGAAAC
     5821 GCGCGAGACG AAAGGGCCTC GTGATACGCC TATTTTTATA GGTTAATGTC ATGATAATAA
     5881 TGGTTTCTTA GACGTCAGGT GGCACTTTTC GGGGAAATGT GCGCGGAACC CCTATTTGTT
     5941 TATTTTTCTA AATACATTCA AATATGTATC CGCTCATGAG ACAATAACCC TGATAAATGC
     6001 TTCAATAATA TTGAAAAAGG AAGAGTATGA GTATTCAACA TTTCCGTGTC GCCCTTATTC
     6061 CCTTTTTTGC GGCATTTTGC CTTCCTGTTT TTGCTCACCC AGAAACGCTG GTGAAAGTAA
     6121 AAGATGCTGA AGATCAGTTG GGTGCACGAG TGGGTTACAT CGAACTGGAT CTCAACAGCG
     6181 GTAAGATCCT TGAGAGTTTT CGCCCCGAAG AACGTTTTCC AATGATGAGC ACTTTTAAAG
     6241 TTCTGCTATG TGGCGCGGTA TTATCCCGTA TTGACGCCGG GCAAGAGCAA CTCGGTCGCC
     6301 GCATACACTA TTCTCAGAAT GACTTGGTTG AGTACTCACC AGTCACAGAA AAGCATCTTA
     6361 CGGATGGCAT GACAGTAAGA GAATTATGCA GTGCTGCCAT AACCATGAGT GATAACACTG
     6421 CGGCCAACTT ACTTCTGACA ACGATCGGAG GACCGAAGGA GCTAACCGCT TTTTTGCACA
     6481 ACATGGGGGA TCATGTAACT CGCCTTGATC GTTGGGAACC GGAGCTGAAT GAAGCCATAC
     6541 CAAACGACGA GCGTGACACC ACGATGCCTG TAGCAATGGC AACAACGTTG CGCAAACTAT
     6601 TAACTGGCGA ACTACTTACT CTAGCTTCCC GGCAACAATT AATAGACTGG ATGGAGGCGG
     6661 ATAAAGTTGC AGGACCACTT CTGCGCTCGG CCCTTCCGGC TGGCTGGTTT ATTGCTGATA
     6721 AATCTGGAGC CGGTGAGCGT GGGTCTCGCG GTATCATTGC AGCACTGGGG CCAGATGGTA
     6781 AGCCCTCCCG TATCGTAGTT ATCTACACGA CGGGGAGTCA GGCAACTATG GATGAACGAA
     6841 ATAGACAGAT CGCTGAGATA GGTGCCTCAC TGATTAAGCA TTGGTAACTG TCAGACCAAG
     6901 TTTACTCATA TATACTTTAG ATTGATTTAA AACTTCATTT TTAATTTAAA AGGATCTAGG
     6961 TGAAGATCCT TTTTGATAAT CTCATGACCA AAATCCCTTA ACGTGAGTTT TCGTTCCACT
     7021 GAGCGTCAGA CCCCGTAGAA AAGATCAAAG GATCTTCTTG AGATCCTTTT TTTCTGCGCG
     7081 TAATCTGCTG CTTGCAAACA AAAAAACCAC CGCTACCAGC GGTGGTTTGT TTGCCGGATC
     7141 AAGAGCTACC AACTCTTTTT CCGAAGGTAA CTGGCTTCAG CAGAGCGCAG ATACCAAATA
     7201 CTGTCCTTCT AGTGTAGCCG TAGTTAGGCC ACCACTTCAA GAACTCTGTA GCACCGCCTA
     7261 CATACCTCGC TCTGCTAATC CTGTTACCAG TGGCTGCTGC CAGTGGCGAT AAGTCGTGTC
     7321 TTACCGGGTT GGACTCAAGA CGATAGTTAC CGGATAAGGC GCAGCGGTCG GGCTGAACGG
     7381 GGGGTTCGTG CACACAGCCC AGCTTGGAGC GAACGACCTA CACCGAACTG AGATACCTAC
     7441 AGCGTGAGCT ATGAGAAAGC GCCACGCTTC CCGAAGGGAG AAAGGCGGAC AGGTATCCGG
     7501 TAAGCGGCAG GGTCGGAACA GGAGAGCGCA CGAGGGAGCT TCCAGGGGGA AACGCCTGGT
     7561 ATCTTTATAG TCCTGTCGGG TTTCGCCACC TCTGACTTGA GCGTCGATTT TTGTGATGCT
     7621 CGTCAGGGGG GCGGAGCCTA TGGAAAAACG CCAGCAACGC GGCCTTTTTA CGGTTCCTGG
     7681 CCTTTTGCTG GCCTTTTGCT CACATGT
//
