LOCUS       64_pAAV-#64-Chr2d-EGFP 6979 bp DNA circular UNA 28-MAR-2011
COMMENT     http://www.invitrogen.com/
FEATURES             Location/Qualifiers
     Vector          join(1418..6979,1..139)
                     /origin="P03-75-014-pAAV-EF1a-Chr2d-EGFP (6'977bp circular)
                     Target vector: from BamHI cut at 1415^1416 to MluI cut at
                     139^140, 5'701bp Orientation: original Plus strand 5': no
                     change Plus strand 3': no change Minus strand 5': no change
                     Minus strand 3': no change"
     Misc._feature   1..130
                     /vntifkey="21"
                     /label=L-ITR
     Insertion       140..1417
                     /origin="synP64_mGluR1 (1'284bp linear) Fragment: from MluI
                     cut at 1^2 to BamHI cut at 1279^1280, 1'278bp Orientation:
                     original Plus strand 5': no change Plus strand 3': no
                     change Minus strand 5': no change Minus strand 3': no
                     change"
                     /label=Insert
     Restriction_sit join(<140..>143,<144..144,139^140)
                     /note="Name: MluI"
                     /note="Pattern: acgcgt"
                     /note="cut_0_on_positive_strand: 1^2"
                     /note="cut_0_on_negative_strand: 5^6"
                     /note="inhibited_by: 5': N4-methylcytosine"
                     /note="star_activity: yes"
                     /note="site_type: other"
                     /note="restriction site"
                     /label=MluI
     Promoter        145..1416
                     /label="synP64(mGluR1 )"
     Restriction_sit join(1417..>1417,complement(1418..>1421),1417^1418,compleme
                     nt(1417^1418))
                     /note="Name: BamHI"
                     /note="Pattern: ggatcc"
                     /note="cut_0_on_positive_strand: 1273^1274"
                     /note="cut_0_on_negative_strand: 1277^1278"
                     /note="inhibited_by: 5': N4-methylcytosine"
                     /note="star_activity: yes"
                     /note="site_type: other"
                     /note="restriction site"
                     /label=BamHI
     CDS             1429..2358
                     /vntifkey="4"
                     /label=Chr2d
     CDS             2359..3081
                     /vntifkey="4"
                     /label=EGFP
     Misc._feature   3096..3704
                     /vntifkey="21"
                     /label=WPRE
     PolyA_signal    3724..4202
                     /vntifkey="25"
                     /label="hGH polyA"
     Misc._feature   4242..4382
                     /vntifkey="21"
                     /label=R-ITR
     Replication_ori 4474..4780
                     /vntifkey="33"
                     /label="f1 Origin"
     Misc._feature   5299..6156
                     /vntifkey="21"
                     /label=AmpR
     Replication_ori 6307..6974
                     /vntifkey="33"
                     /label="pUC ori"
ORIGIN
        1 CCTGCAGGCA GCTGCGCGCT CGCTCGCTCA CTGAGGCCGC CCGGGCGTCG GGCGACCTTT
       61 GGTCGCCCGG CCTCAGTGAG CGAGCGAGCG CGCAGAGAGG GAGTGGCCAA CTCCATCACT
      121 AGGGGTTCCT GCGGCCGCAC GCGTtcactc tagtgttttc atgtgacctc ttgttctcaa
      181 tttagatact tcttgacctg gaaaaggtgg gtgctgcttg ccactctaca tttggctact
      241 cctgttttag gatgtgcatg ttccttcctc cccttgtctc ccgccatgaa atctcttccc
      301 atcctctttg caacctgaca acagagcctt gtccctaggt agatatacac atacattgtt
      361 tttctcattg tgttccttat ttttagagag agaaaaaaaa tctgagtctg taagataaat
      421 gcaaaggata acaatcccca aaacagccta ggaacccctc attcctctgg caagacacta
      481 ctgatgatct gtatgcttgg tagcctcttt aagtcctctc agagatagta tagtagttga
      541 caaatgccag ctcctatatt ctctagcttc tccttttcct ctatcaaatg actttttaaa
      601 taaattagat attagacaaa ccttgggtga cctgcttttt cttttctttt cctttttttt
      661 ttttttactt ctccccccgc cccccctccc ccccgttttt tttcccttgc ggtataatag
      721 tgttgaagaa agagggcact agtgtacagc ccagatggca gccttgcacc gtctgatttg
      781 gagctgaggt gtctgcgaac cgagggcggc tgcagtcctc tgacctgaga ccaatagctc
      841 tgtctacccg gactcaggta ggtcttgaag atgaaagggt gtgtgtgtgt gtgtgtgtgt
      901 gtgtgtgtgt gtgtgtgtgt gtgtgtgtgt gtacgcgcgc gcgcgcgcga gtgtacgaat
      961 cctagctctg agcgctgtcc agggttctga catttgagtg gctcaggcgg ttcaagcccc
     1021 aacacaggga ggctaccagg cgttgcctta gtaactaata tggcttttcc acaagctgtc
     1081 gcatttacat tttccaccat cagcgtccag cttatggcca ctaacgcgcc gctcattgca
     1141 cacctgattc acacaccttc gggcaccagt gaaaaaaccg cgacttgatt ttctggaaga
     1201 acacccctag ggtttgggag cggtcgtgga ggaccagcag gaagaagcgg aggggagagg
     1261 ggcggtggtg gagactgaga agctttgaac cagctgtgtt ggccaaaggc acgaagcggc
     1321 aaaagacagc ggcgggcgtc agggtggttc gcgctgggaa cctgcaggcg ggaccggcgt
     1381 gggaacgtgg cttgccggcg gtcgaaccgc gtcttcGGAT CCGCCACCAT GGATTATGGA
     1441 GGCGCCCTGA GTGCCGTTGG GCGCGAGCTG CTATTTGTAA CGAACCCAGT AGTCGTCAAT
     1501 GGCTCTGTAC TTGTGCCTGA GGACCAGTGT TACTGCGCGG GCTGGATTGA GTCGCGTGGC
     1561 ACAAACGGTG CCCAAACGGC GTCGAACGTG CTGCAATGGC TTGCTGCTGG CTTCTCCATC
     1621 CTACTGCTTA TGTTTTACGC CTACCAAACA TGGAAGTCAA CCTGCGGCTG GGAGGAGATC
     1681 TATGTGTGCG CTATCGAGAT GGTCAAGGTG ATTCTCGAGT TCTTCTTCGA GTTTAAGAAC
     1741 CCGTCCATGC TGTATCTAGC CACAGGCCAC CGCGTCCAGT GGTTGCGTTA CGCCGAGTGG
     1801 CTTCTCACCT GCCCGGTCAT TTGCATTCAC CTGTCAAACC TGACGGGCTT GTCCAACGAC
     1861 TACAGCAGGC GCACCATGGG TCTGCTTGTG TCTGATATTG GCACAATTGT GTGGGGCGCC
     1921 ACTTCCGCCA TGGCCACCGG ATACGTCAAG GTCATCTTCT TCTGCCTGGG TCTGTGTTAT
     1981 GGTGCTAACA CGTTCTTTCA CGCTGCCAAG GCCTACATCG AGGGTTACCA CACCGTGCCG
     2041 AAGGGCCGGT GTCGCCAGGT GGTGACTGGC ATGGCTTGGC TCTTCTTCGT ATCATGGGGT
     2101 ATGTTCCCCA TCCTGTTCAT CCTCGGCCCC GAGGGCTTCG GCGTCCTGAG CGTGTACGGC
     2161 TCCACCGTCG GCCACACCAT CATTGACCTG ATGTCGAAGA ACTGCTGGGG TCTGCTCGGC
     2221 CACTACCTGC GCGTGCTGAT CCACGAGCAT ATCCTCATCC ACGGCGACAT TCGCAAGACC
     2281 ACCAAATTGA ACATTGGTGG CACTGAGATT GAGGTCGAGA CGCTGGTGGA GGACGAGGCC
     2341 GAGGCTGGCG CGGTACCCAT GGTGAGCAAG GGCGAGGAGC TGTTCACCGG GGTGGTGCCC
     2401 ATCCTGGTCG AGCTGGACGG CGACGTAAAC GGCCACAAGT TCAGCGTGTC CGGCGAGGGC
     2461 GAGGGCGATG CCACCTACGG CAAGCTGACC CTGAAGTTCA TCTGCACCAC CGGCAAGCTG
     2521 CCCGTGCCCT GGCCCACCCT CGTGACCACC CTGACCTACG GCGTGCAGTG CTTCAGCCGC
     2581 TACCCCGACC ACATGAAGCA GCACGACTTC TTCAAGTCCG CCATGCCCGA AGGCTACGTC
     2641 CAGGAGCGCA CCATCTTCTT CAAGGACGAC GGCAACTACA AGACCCGCGC CGAGGTGAAG
     2701 TTCGAGGGCG ACACCCTGGT GAACCGCATC GAGCTGAAGG GCATCGACTT CAAGGAGGAC
     2761 GGCAACATCC TGGGGCACAA GCTGGAGTAC AACTACAACA GCCACAACGT CTATATCATG
     2821 GCCGACAAGC AGAAGAACGG CATCAAGGTG AACTTCAAGA TCCGCCACAA CATCGAGGAC
     2881 GGCAGCGTGC AGCTCGCCGA CCACTACCAG CAGAACACCC CCATCGGCGA CGGCCCCGTG
     2941 CTGCTGCCCG ACAACCACTA CCTGAGCACC CAGTCCGCCC TGAGCAAAGA CCCCAACGAG
     3001 AAGCGCGATC ACATGGTCCT GCTGGAGTTC GTGACCGCCG CCGGGATCAC TCTCGGCATG
     3061 GACGAGCTGT ACAAGTGATA AGAATTCGAT ATCAAGCTTA TCGATAATCA ACCTCTGGAT
     3121 TACAAAATTT GTGAAAGATT GACTGGTATT CTTAACTATG TTGCTCCTTT TACGCTATGT
     3181 GGATACGCTG CTTTAATGCC TTTGTATCAT GCTATTGCTT CCCGTATGGC TTTCATTTTC
     3241 TCCTCCTTGT ATAAATCCTG GTTGCTGTCT CTTTATGAGG AGTTGTGGCC CGTTGTCAGG
     3301 CAACGTGGCG TGGTGTGCAC TGTGTTTGCT GACGCAACCC CCACTGGTTG GGGCATTGCC
     3361 ACCACCTGTC AGCTCCTTTC CGGGACTTTC GCTTTCCCCC TCCCTATTGC CACGGCGGAA
     3421 CTCATCGCCG CCTGCCTTGC CCGCTGCTGG ACAGGGGCTC GGCTGTTGGG CACTGACAAT
     3481 TCCGTGGTGT TGTCGGGGAA ATCATCGTCC TTTCCTTGGC TGCTCGCCTA TGTTGCCACC
     3541 TGGATTCTGC GCGGGACGTC CTTCTGCTAC GTCCCTTCGG CCCTCAATCC AGCGGACCTT
     3601 CCTTCCCGCG GCCTGCTGCC GGCTCTGCGG CCTCTTCCGC GTCTTCGCCT TCGCCCTCAG
     3661 ACGAGTCGGA TCTCCCTTTG GGCCGCCTCC CCGCATCGAT ACCGAGCGCT GCTCGAGAGA
     3721 TCTACGGGTG GCATCCCTGT GACCCCTCCC CAGTGCCTCT CCTGGCCCTG GAAGTTGCCA
     3781 CTCCAGTGCC CACCAGCCTT GTCCTAATAA AATTAAGTTG CATCATTTTG TCTGACTAGG
     3841 TGTCCTTCTA TAATATTATG GGGTGGAGGG GGGTGGTATG GAGCAAGGGG CAAGTTGGGA
     3901 AGACAACCTG TAGGGCCTGC GGGGTCTATT GGGAACCAAG CTGGAGTGCA GTGGCACAAT
     3961 CTTGGCTCAC TGCAATCTCC GCCTCCTGGG TTCAAGCGAT TCTCCTGCCT CAGCCTCCCG
     4021 AGTTGTTGGG ATTCCAGGCA TGCATGACCA GGCTCAGCTA ATTTTTGTTT TTTTGGTAGA
     4081 GACGGGGTTT CACCATATTG GCCAGGCTGG TCTCCAACTC CTAATCTCAG GTGATCTACC
     4141 CACCTTGGCC TCCCAAATTG CTGGGATTAC AGGCGTGAAC CACTGCTCCC TTCCCTGTCC
     4201 TTCTGATTTT GTAGGTAACC ACGTGCGGAC CGAGCGGCCG CAGGAACCCC TAGTGATGGA
     4261 GTTGGCCACT CCCTCTCTGC GCGCTCGCTC GCTCACTGAG GCCGGGCGAC CAAAGGTCGC
     4321 CCGACGCCCG GGCTTTGCCC GGGCGGCCTC AGTGAGCGAG CGAGCGCGCA GCTGCCTGCA
     4381 GGGGCGCCTG ATGCGGTATT TTCTCCTTAC GCATCTGTGC GGTATTTCAC ACCGCATANN
     4441 NNNNNNNNNN NNNNNNNNNN NNNNNNNNNN NNNNNNNNNN NNNNNNNNNN NNNNNNNNNN
     4501 NNNNNNNNNN NNNNNNNNNN NNNNNNNNNN NNNNNNNNNN NNNNNNNNNN NNNNNNNNNN
     4561 NNNNNNNNNN NNNNNNNNNN CNNNNNNNNN NNNNNNNNNN NNNNNNNNNN NNNNNNNNNN
     4621 NNNNNNNNNN NNNNNNNNNN NNNNNNNNNN NNNNNNNNNN NNNNNNNNNN NNNNNNNNNN
     4681 NNNNNNNNNN NNNNNNNNNN NNNNNNNNNN NNNNNNNNNN NNCCTTTGAC GTTGGAGTCC
     4741 ACGTTCTTTN NNNNNNNNNN NNNNNNNNNN NNNNNNNNNN NNNNNNACCC TATCTCGGGC
     4801 TATTCTTTTG ATTTATAAGG GATTTTGCCG ATTTCGGCCT ATTGGTTAAA AAATGAGCTG
     4861 ATTTAACAAA AATTTAACGC GAATTTTAAC AAAATATTAA CGTTTACAAT TTTATGGTGC
     4921 ACTCTCAGTA CAATCTGCTC TGATGCCGCA TAGTTAAGCC AGCCCCGACA CCCGCCAACA
     4981 CCCGCTGACG CGCCCTGACG GGCTTGTCTG CTCCCGGCAT CCGCTTACAG ACAAGCTGTG
     5041 ACCGTCTCCG GGAGCTGCAT GTGTCAGAGG TTTTCACCGT CATCACCGAA ACGCGCGAGA
     5101 CGAAAGGGCC TCGTGATACG CCTATTTTTA TAGGTTAATG TCATGATAAT AATGGTTTCT
     5161 TAGACGTCAG GTGGCACTTT TCGGGGAAAT GTGCGCGGAA CCCCTATTTG TTTATTTTTC
     5221 TAAATACATT CAAATATGTA TCCGCTCATG AGACAATAAC CCTGATAAAT GCTTCAATAA
     5281 TATTGAAAAA GGAAGAGTAT GAGTATTCAA CATTTCCGTG TCGCCCTTAT TCCCTTTTTT
     5341 GCGGCATTTT GCCTTCCTGT TTTTGCTCAC CCAGAAACGC TGGTGAAAGT AAAAGATGCT
     5401 GAAGATCAGT TGGGTGCACG AGTGGGTTAC ATCGAACTGG ATCTCAACAG CGGTAAGATC
     5461 CTTGAGAGTT TTCGCCCCGA AGAACGTTTT CCAATGATGA GCACTTTTAA AGTTCTGCTA
     5521 TGTGGCGCGG TATTATCCCG TATTGACGCC GGGCAAGAGC AACTCGGTCG CCGCATACAC
     5581 TATTCTCAGA ATGACTTGGT TGAGTACTCA CCAGTCACAG AAAAGCATCT TACGGATGGC
     5641 ATGACAGTAA GAGAATTATG CAGTGCTGCC ATAACCATGA GTGATAACAC TGCGGCCAAC
     5701 TTACTTCTGA CAACGATCGG AGGACCGAAG GAGCTAACCG CTTTTTTGCA CAACATGGGG
     5761 GATCATGTAA CTCGCCTTGA TCGTTGGGAA CCGGAGCTGA ATGAAGCCAT ACCAAACGAC
     5821 GAGCGTGACA CCACGATGCC TGTAGCAATG GCAACAACGT TGCGCAAACT ATTAACTGGC
     5881 GAACTACTTA CTCTAGCTTC CCGGCAACAA TTAATAGACT GGATGGAGGC GGATAAAGTT
     5941 GCAGGACCAC TTCTGCGCTC GGCCCTTCCG GCTGGCTGGT TTATTGCTGA TAAATCTGGA
     6001 GCCGGTGAGC GTGGGTCTCG CGGTATCATT GCAGCACTGG GGCCAGATGG TAAGCCCTCC
     6061 CGTATCGTAG TTATCTACAC GACGGGGAGT CAGGCAACTA TGGATGAACG AAATAGACAG
     6121 ATCGCTGAGA TAGGTGCCTC ACTGATTAAG CATTGGTAAC TGTCAGACCA AGTTTACTCA
     6181 TATATACTTT AGATTGATTT AAAACTTCAT TTTTAATTTA AAAGGATCTA GGTGAAGATC
     6241 CTTTTTGATA ATCTCATGAC CAAAATCCCT TAACGTGAGT TTTCGTTCCA CTGAGCGTCA
     6301 GACCCCGTAG AAAAGATCAA AGGATCTTCT TGAGATCCTT TTTTTCTGCG CGTAATCTGC
     6361 TGCTTGCAAA CAAAAAAACC ACCGCTACCA GCGGTGGTTT GTTTGCCGGA TCAAGAGCTA
     6421 CCAACTCTTT TTCCGAAGGT AACTGGCTTC AGCAGAGCGC AGATACCAAA TACTGTCCTT
     6481 CTAGTGTAGC CGTAGTTAGG CCACCACTTC AAGAACTCTG TAGCACCGCC TACATACCTC
     6541 GCTCTGCTAA TCCTGTTACC AGTGGCTGCT GCCAGTGGCG ATAAGTCGTG TCTTACCGGG
     6601 TTGGACTCAA GACGATAGTT ACCGGATAAG GCGCAGCGGT CGGGCTGAAC GGGGGGTTCG
     6661 TGCACACAGC CCAGCTTGGA GCGAACGACC TACACCGAAC TGAGATACCT ACAGCGTGAG
     6721 CTATGAGAAA GCGCCACGCT TCCCGAAGGG AGAAAGGCGG ACAGGTATCC GGTAAGCGGC
     6781 AGGGTCGGAA CAGGAGAGCG CACGAGGGAG CTTCCAGGGG GAAACGCCTG GTATCTTTAT
     6841 AGTCCTGTCG GGTTTCGCCA CCTCTGACTT GAGCGTCGAT TTTTGTGATG CTCGTCAGGG
     6901 GGGCGGAGCC TATGGAAAAA CGCCAGCAAC GCGGCCTTTT TACGGTTCCT GGCCTTTTGC
     6961 TGGCCTTTTG CTCACATGT
//
