>Addgene plasmid #125946 | 46_pAAV-ProC11-CatCh-GFP-WPRE | depositor full sequence | sequence record 240966 | 46_pAAV-ProC11-CatCh-GFP-WPRE sequence 5937 bps
CCTGCAGGCAGCTGCGCGCTCGCTCGCTCACTGAGGCCGCCCGGGCGTCGGGCGACCTTTGGTCGCCCGG
CCTCAGTGAGCGAGCGAGCGCGCAGAGAGGGAGTGGCCAACTCCATCACTAGGGGTTCCTGCGGCCGCAC
GCGTGCCTTTGTTATGCAAAGCTCGAGATCTGCGATCTGCATCTCAATTAGTCAGCAACCATAGTCCCGC
CCCTAACTCCGCCCATCCCGCCCCTAACTCCGCCCAGTTCCGCCCATTCTCCGCCCCATCGCTGACTAAT
TTTTTTTATTTATGCAGAGGCCGAGGCCGCCTCGGCCTCTGAGCTATTCCAGAAGTAGTGAGGAGGCTTT
TTTGGAGGCCTAGGCTTTTGCAAAGGATCCGCCACCATGGATTATGGAGGCGCCCTGAGTGCCGTTGGGC
GCGAGCTGCTATTTGTAACGAACCCAGTAGTCGTCAATGGCTCTGTACTTGTGCCTGAGGACCAGTGTTA
CTGCGCGGGCTGGATTGAGTCGCGTGGCACAAACGGTGCCCAAACGGCGTCGAACGTGCTGCAATGGCTT
GCTGCTGGCTTCTCCATCCTACTGCTTATGTTTTACGCCTACCAAACATGGAAGTCAACCTGCGGCTGGG
AGGAGATCTATGTGTGCGCTATCGAGATGGTCAAGGTGATTCTCGAGTTCTTCTTCGAGTTTAAGAACCC
GTCCATGCTGTATCTAGCCACAGGCCACCGCGTCCAGTGGTTGCGTTACGCCGAGTGGCTTCTCACCTGC
CCGGTCATTTGCATTCACCTGTCAAACCTGACGGGCTTGTCCAACGACTACAGCAGGCGCACCATGGGTC
TGCTTGTGTCTGATATTGGCACAATTGTGTGGGGCGCCACTTCCGCCATGGCCACCGGATACGTCAAGGT
CATCTTCTTCTGCCTGGGTCTGTGTTATGGTGCTAACACGTTCTTTCACGCTGCCAAGGCCTACATCGAG
GGTTACCACACCGTGCCGAAGGGCCGGTGTCGCCAGGTGGTGACTGGCATGGCTTGGCTCTTCTTCGTAT
CATGGGGTATGTTCCCCATCCTGTTCATCCTCGGCCCCGAGGGCTTCGGCGTCCTGAGCGTGTACGGCTC
CACCGTCGGCCACACCATCATTGACCTGATGTCGAAGAACTGCTGGGGTCTGCTCGGCCACTACCTGCGC
GTGCTGATCCACGAGCATATCCTCATCCACGGCGACATTCGCAAGACCACCAAATTGAACATTGGTGGCA
CTGAGATTGAGGTCGAGACGCTGGTGGAGGACGAGGCCGAGGCTGGCGCGGTACCCATGGTGAGCAAGGG
CGAGGAGCTGTTCACCGGGGTGGTGCCCATCCTGGTCGAGCTGGACGGCGACGTAAACGGCCACAAGTTC
AGCGTGTCCGGCGAGGGCGAGGGCGATGCCACCTACGGCAAGCTGACCCTGAAGTTCATCTGCACCACCG
GCAAGCTGCCCGTGCCCTGGCCCACCCTCGTGACCACCCTGACCTACGGCGTGCAGTGCTTCAGCCGCTA
CCCCGACCACATGAAGCAGCACGACTTCTTCAAGTCCGCCATGCCCGAAGGCTACGTCCAGGAGCGCACC
ATCTTCTTCAAGGACGACGGCAACTACAAGACCCGCGCCGAGGTGAAGTTCGAGGGCGACACCCTGGTGA
ACCGCATCGAGCTGAAGGGCATCGACTTCAAGGAGGACGGCAACATCCTGGGGCACAAGCTGGAGTACAA
CTACAACAGCCACAACGTCTATATCATGGCCGACAAGCAGAAGAACGGCATCAAGGTGAACTTCAAGATC
CGCCACAACATCGAGGACGGCAGCGTGCAGCTCGCCGACCACTACCAGCAGAACACCCCCATCGGCGACG
GCCCCGTGCTGCTGCCCGACAACCACTACCTGAGCACCCAGTCCGCCCTGAGCAAAGACCCCAACGAGAA
GCGCGATCACATGGTCCTGCTGGAGTTCGTGACCGCCGCCGGGATCACTCTCGGCATGGACGAGCTGTAC
AAGTGATAAGAATTCGATATCAAGCTTATCGATAATCAACCTCTGGATTACAAAATTTGTGAAAGATTGA
CTGGTATTCTTAACTATGTTGCTCCTTTTACGCTATGTGGATACGCTGCTTTAATGCCTTTGTATCATGC
TATTGCTTCCCGTATGGCTTTCATTTTCTCCTCCTTGTATAAATCCTGGTTGCTGTCTCTTTATGAGGAG
TTGTGGCCCGTTGTCAGGCAACGTGGCGTGGTGTGCACTGTGTTTGCTGACGCAACCCCCACTGGTTGGG
GCATTGCCACCACCTGTCAGCTCCTTTCCGGGACTTTCGCTTTCCCCCTCCCTATTGCCACGGCGGAACT
CATCGCCGCCTGCCTTGCCCGCTGCTGGACAGGGGCTCGGCTGTTGGGCACTGACAATTCCGTGGTGTTG
TCGGGGAAATCATCGTCCTTTCCTTGGCTGCTCGCCTATGTTGCCACCTGGATTCTGCGCGGGACGTCCT
TCTGCTACGTCCCTTCGGCCCTCAATCCAGCGGACCTTCCTTCCCGCGGCCTGCTGCCGGCTCTGCGGCC
TCTTCCGCGTCTTCGCCTTCGCCCTCAGACGAGTCGGATCTCCCTTTGGGCCGCCTCCCCGCATCGATAC
CGAGCGCTGCTCGAGAGATCTACGGGTGGCATCCCTGTGACCCCTCCCCAGTGCCTCTCCTGGCCCTGGA
AGTTGCCACTCCAGTGCCCACCAGCCTTGTCCTAATAAAATTAAGTTGCATCATTTTGTCTGACTAGGTG
TCCTTCTATAATATTATGGGGTGGAGGGGGGTGGTATGGAGCAAGGGGCAAGTTGGGAAGACAACCTGTA
GGGCCTGCGGGGTCTATTGGGAACCAAGCTGGAGTGCAGTGGCACAATCTTGGCTCACTGCAATCTCCGC
CTCCTGGGTTCAAGCGATTCTCCTGCCTCAGCCTCCCGAGTTGTTGGGATTCCAGGCATGCATGACCAGG
CTCAGCTAATTTTTGTTTTTTTGGTAGAGACGGGGTTTCACCATATTGGCCAGGCTGGTCTCCAACTCCT
AATCTCAGGTGATCTACCCACCTTGGCCTCCCAAATTGCTGGGATTACAGGCGTGAACCACTGCTCCCTT
CCCTGTCCTTCTGATTTTGTAGGTAACCACGTGCGGACCGAGCGGCCGCAGGAACCCCTAGTGATGGAGT
TGGCCACTCCCTCTCTGCGCGCTCGCTCGCTCACTGAGGCCGGGCGACCAAAGGTCGCCCGACGCCCGGG
CTTTGCCCGGGCGGCCTCAGTGAGCGAGCGAGCGCGCAGCTGCCTGCAGGGGCGCCTGATGCGGTATTTT
CTCCTTACGCATCTGTGCGGTATTTCACACCGCATA
[142 nt withheld, positions 3397-3538]
C
[141 nt withheld, positions 3540-3680]
CCTTTGACGTTGGAGTCCACGTTCTTT
[37 nt withheld, positions 3708-3744]
ACCCTATCTCGGGCTATTCTTTTGATTTATAAGGGATTTTGCCGATTTCGGCCTATTGGTTAAAAAATGA
GCTGATTTAACAAAAATTTAACGCGAATTTTAACAAAATATTAACGTTTACAATTTTATGGTGCACTCTC
AGTACAATCTGCTCTGATGCCGCATAGTTAAGCCAGCCCCGACACCCGCCAACACCCGCTGACGCGCCCT
GACGGGCTTGTCTGCTCCCGGCATCCGCTTACAGACAAGCTGTGACCGTCTCCGGGAGCTGCATGTGTCA
GAGGTTTTCACCGTCATCACCGAAACGCGCGAGACGAAAGGGCCTCGTGATACGCCTATTTTTATAGGTT
AATGTCATGATAATAATGGTTTCTTAGACGTCAGGTGGCACTTTTCGGGGAAATGTGCGCGGAACCCCTA
TTTGTTTATTTTTCTAAATACATTCAAATATGTATCCGCTCATGAGACAATAACCCTGATAAATGCTTCA
ATAATATTGAAAAAGGAAGAGTATGAGTATTCAACATTTCCGTGTCGCCCTTATTCCCTTTTTTGCGGCA
TTTTGCCTTCCTGTTTTTGCTCACCCAGAAACGCTGGTGAAAGTAAAAGATGCTGAAGATCAGTTGGGTG
CACGAGTGGGTTACATCGAACTGGATCTCAACAGCGGTAAGATCCTTGAGAGTTTTCGCCCCGAAGAACG
TTTTCCAATGATGAGCACTTTTAAAGTTCTGCTATGTGGCGCGGTATTATCCCGTATTGACGCCGGGCAA
GAGCAACTCGGTCGCCGCATACACTATTCTCAGAATGACTTGGTTGAGTACTCACCAGTCACAGAAAAGC
ATCTTACGGATGGCATGACAGTAAGAGAATTATGCAGTGCTGCCATAACCATGAGTGATAACACTGCGGC
CAACTTACTTCTGACAACGATCGGAGGACCGAAGGAGCTAACCGCTTTTTTGCACAACATGGGGGATCAT
GTAACTCGCCTTGATCGTTGGGAACCGGAGCTGAATGAAGCCATACCAAACGACGAGCGTGACACCACGA
TGCCTGTAGCAATGGCAACAACGTTGCGCAAACTATTAACTGGCGAACTACTTACTCTAGCTTCCCGGCA
ACAATTAATAGACTGGATGGAGGCGGATAAAGTTGCAGGACCACTTCTGCGCTCGGCCCTTCCGGCTGGC
TGGTTTATTGCTGATAAATCTGGAGCCGGTGAGCGTGGGTCTCGCGGTATCATTGCAGCACTGGGGCCAG
ATGGTAAGCCCTCCCGTATCGTAGTTATCTACACGACGGGGAGTCAGGCAACTATGGATGAACGAAATAG
ACAGATCGCTGAGATAGGTGCCTCACTGATTAAGCATTGGTAACTGTCAGACCAAGTTTACTCATATATA
CTTTAGATTGATTTAAAACTTCATTTTTAATTTAAAAGGATCTAGGTGAAGATCCTTTTTGATAATCTCA
TGACCAAAATCCCTTAACGTGAGTTTTCGTTCCACTGAGCGTCAGACCCCGTAGAAAAGATCAAAGGATC
TTCTTGAGATCCTTTTTTTCTGCGCGTAATCTGCTGCTTGCAAACAAAAAAACCACCGCTACCAGCGGTG
GTTTGTTTGCCGGATCAAGAGCTACCAACTCTTTTTCCGAAGGTAACTGGCTTCAGCAGAGCGCAGATAC
CAAATACTGTCCTTCTAGTGTAGCCGTAGTTAGGCCACCACTTCAAGAACTCTGTAGCACCGCCTACATA
CCTCGCTCTGCTAATCCTGTTACCAGTGGCTGCTGCCAGTGGCGATAAGTCGTGTCTTACCGGGTTGGAC
TCAAGACGATAGTTACCGGATAAGGCGCAGCGGTCGGGCTGAACGGGGGGTTCGTGCACACAGCCCAGCT
TGGAGCGAACGACCTACACCGAACTGAGATACCTACAGCGTGAGCTATGAGAAAGCGCCACGCTTCCCGA
AGGGAGAAAGGCGGACAGGTATCCGGTAAGCGGCAGGGTCGGAACAGGAGAGCGCACGAGGGAGCTTCCA
GGGGGAAACGCCTGGTATCTTTATAGTCCTGTCGGGTTTCGCCACCTCTGACTTGAGCGTCGATTTTTGT
GATGCTCGTCAGGGGGGCGGAGCCTATGGAAAAACGCCAGCAACGCGGCCTTTTTACGGTTCCTGGCCTT
TTGCTGGCCTTTTGCTCACATGT
Features (pLannotate 1.2.2; 16 found; start..end, strand, type, name):
     12..39      +  repeat_region  AAV2 ITR (fragment): inverted terminal repeat of adeno-associated virus serotype 2 inverted
     68..95      +  repeat_region  AAV2 ITR (fragment): inverted terminal repeat of adeno-associated virus serotype 2 inverted
    178..374     +  promoter       SV40 promoter: SV40 early promoter
    387..1312    +  CDS            ChR2 (fragment): N-terminal fragment of channelrhodopsin-2 from the alga Chlamydomonas reinhardtii (Nagel et al., 2003) blue light-activated cation channel
   1317..2033    +  CDS            EGFP: EGFP is a basic (constitutively fluorescent) green fluorescent protein published in 1996, derived from Aequorea victoria. It is reported to be a rapidly-maturing weak dimer with moderate acid sensitivity.
   2040..2064    +  misc_feature   MCS (fragment): pBluescript multiple cloning site
   2064..2652    +  misc_feature   WPRE: woodchuck hepatitis virus posttranscriptional regulatory element
   2684..3160    +  polyA_signal   hGH poly(A) signal: human growth hormone polyadenylation signal
   3200..3340    +  repeat_region  AAV2 ITR: inverted terminal repeat of adeno-associated virus serotype 2 inverted
   3345..3396    -  misc_feature   bom (fragment): basis of mobility region from pBR322
   3415..3795    +  rep_origin     M13 ori (sequence partly withheld): M13 bacteriophage origin of replication; arrow indicates direction of (+) strand synthesis
   3871..3920    -  misc_feature   bom (fragment): basis of mobility region from pBR322
   4022..4057    -  CDS            rop (fragment): Rop protein, which maintains plasmids at low copy number; rop
   4152..4256    +  promoter       AmpR promoter: bla
   4257..5117    +  CDS            AmpR: β-lactamase; bla; confers resistance to ampicillin, carbenicillin, and related antibiotics
   5288..5876    +  rep_origin     ori: high-copy-number ColE1/pMB1/pBR322/pUC origin of replication
