>Addgene plasmid #125946 | 46_pAAV-ProC11-CatCh-GFP-WPRE | addgene full sequence | sequence record 257315 | Addgene NGS Result
TCCGCCCATTCTCCGCCCCATCGCTGACTAATTTTTTTTATTTATGCAGAGGCCGAGGCCGCCTCGGCCT
CTGAGCTATTCCAGAAGTAGTGAGGAGGCTTTTTTGGAGGCCTAGGCTTTTGCAAAGGATCCGCCACCAT
GGATTATGGAGGCGCCCTGAGTGCCGTTGGGCGCGAGCTGCTATTTGTAACGAACCCAGTAGTCGTCAAT
GGCTCTGTACTTGTGCCTGAGGACCAGTGTTACTGCGCGGGCTGGATTGAGTCGCGTGGCACAAACGGTG
CCCAAACGGCGTCGAACGTGCTGCAATGGCTTGCTGCTGGCTTCTCCATCCTACTGCTTATGTTTTACGC
CTACCAAACATGGAAGTCAACCTGCGGCTGGGAGGAGATCTATGTGTGCGCTATCGAGATGGTCAAGGTG
ATTCTCGAGTTCTTCTTCGAGTTTAAGAACCCGTCCATGCTGTATCTAGCCACAGGCCACCGCGTCCAGT
GGTTGCGTTACGCCGAGTGGCTTCTCACCTGCCCGGTCATTTGCATTCACCTGTCAAACCTGACGGGCTT
GTCCAACGACTACAGCAGGCGCACCATGGGTCTGCTTGTGTCTGATATTGGCACAATTGTGTGGGGCGCC
ACTTCCGCCATGGCCACCGGATACGTCAAGGTCATCTTCTTCTGCCTGGGTCTGTGTTATGGTGCTAACA
CGTTCTTTCACGCTGCCAAGGCCTACATCGAGGGTTACCACACCGTGCCGAAGGGCCGGTGTCGCCAGGT
GGTGACTGGCATGGCTTGGCTCTTCTTCGTATCATGGGGTATGTTCCCCATCCTGTTCATCCTCGGCCCC
GAGGGCTTCGGCGTCCTGAGCGTGTACGGCTCCACCGTCGGCCACACCATCATTGACCTGATGTCGAAGA
ACTGCTGGGGTCTGCTCGGCCACTACCTGCGCGTGCTGATCCACGAGCATATCCTCATCCACGGCGACAT
TCGCAAGACCACCAAATTGAACATTGGTGGCACTGAGATTGAGGTCGAGACGCTGGTGGAGGACGAGGCC
GAGGCTGGCGCGGTACCCATGGTGAGCAAGGGCGAGGAGCTGTTCACCGGGGTGGTGCCCATCCTGGTCG
AGCTGGACGGCGACGTAAACGGCCACAAGTTCAGCGTGTCCGGCGAGGGCGAGGGCGATGCCACCTACGG
CAAGCTGACCCTGAAGTTCATCTGCACCACCGGCAAGCTGCCCGTGCCCTGGCCCACCCTCGTGACCACC
CTGACCTACGGCGTGCAGTGCTTCAGCCGCTACCCCGACCACATGAAGCAGCACGACTTCTTCAAGTCCG
CCATGCCCGAAGGCTACGTCCAGGAGCGCACCATCTTCTTCAAGGACGACGGCAACTACAAGACCCGCGC
CGAGGTGAAGTTCGAGGGCGACACCCTGGTGAACCGCATCGAGCTGAAGGGCATCGACTTCAAGGAGGAC
GGCAACATCCTGGGGCACAAGCTGGAGTACAACTACAACAGCCACAACGTCTATATCATGGCCGACAAGC
AGAAGAACGGCATCAAGGTGAACTTCAAGATCCGCCACAACATCGAGGACGGCAGCGTGCAGCTCGCCGA
CCACTACCAGCAGAACACCCCCATCGGCGACGGCCCCGTGCTGCTGCCCGACAACCACTACCTGAGCACC
CAGTCCGCCCTGAGCAAAGACCCCAACGAGAAGCGCGATCACATGGTCCTGCTGGAGTTCGTGACCGCCG
CCGGGATCACTCTCGGCATGGACGAGCTGTACAAGTGATAAGAATTCGATATCAAGCTTATCGATAATCA
ACCTCTGGATTACAAAATTTGTGAAAGATTGACTGGTATTCTTAACTATGTTGCTCCTTTTACGCTATGT
GGATACGCTGCTTTAATGCCTTTGTATCATGCTATTGCTTCCCGTATGGCTTTCATTTTCTCCTCCTTGT
ATAAATCCTGGTTGCTGTCTCTTTATGAGGAGTTGTGGCCCGTTGTCAGGCAACGTGGCGTGGTGTGCAC
TGTGTTTGCTGACGCAACCCCCACTGGTTGGGGCATTGCCACCACCTGTCAGCTCCTTTCCGGGACTTTC
GCTTTCCCCCTCCCTATTGCCACGGCGGAACTCATCGCCGCCTGCCTTGCCCGCTGCTGGACAGGGGCTC
GGCTGTTGGGCACTGACAATTCCGTGGTGTTGTCGGGGAAATCATCGTCCTTTCCTTGGCTGCTCGCCTA
TGTTGCCACCTGGATTCTGCGCGGGACGTCCTTCTGCTACGTCCCTTCGGCCCTCAATCCAGCGGACCTT
CCTTCCCGCGGCCTGCTGCCGGCTCTGCGGCCTCTTCCGCGTCTTCGCCTTCGCCCTCAGACGAGTCGGA
TCTCCCTTTGGGCCGCCTCCCCGCATCGATACCGAGCGCTGCTCGAGAGATCTACGGGTGGCATCCCTGT
GACCCCTCCCCAGTGCCTCTCCTGGCCCTGGAAGTTGCCACTCCAGTGCCCACCAGCCTTGTCCTAATAA
AATTAAGTTGCATCATTTTGTCTGACTAGGTGTCCTTCTATAATATTATGGGGTGGAGGGGGGTGGTATG
GAGCAAGGGGCAAGTTGGGAAGACAACCTGTAGGGCCTGCGGGGTCTATTGGGAACCAAGCTGGAGTGCA
GTGGCACAATCTTGGCTCACTGCAATCTCCGCCTCCTGGGTTCAAGCGATTCTCCTGCCTCAGCCTCCCG
AGTTGTTGGGATTCCAGGCATGCATGACCAGGCTCAGCTAATTTTTGTTTTTTTGGTAGAGACGGGGTTT
CACCATATTGGCCAGGCTGGTCTCCAACTCCTAATCTCAGGTGATCTACCCACCTTGGCCTCCCAAATTG
CTGGGATTACAGGCGTGAACCACTGCTCCCTTCCCTGTCCTTCTGATTTTGTAGGTAACCACGTGCGGAC
CGAGCGGCCGCAGGAACCCCTAGTGATGGAGTTGGCCACTCCCTCTCTGCGCGCTCGCTCGCTCACTGAG
GCCGGGCGACCAAAGGTCGCCCGACGCCCGGGCTTTGCCCGGGCGGCCTCAGTGAGCGAGCGAGCGCGCA
GCTGCCTGCAGGGGCGCCTGATGCGGTATTTTCTCCTTACGCATCTGTGCGGTATTTCACACCGCATA
[95 nt withheld, positions 3149-3243]
T
[46 nt withheld, positions 3245-3290]
C
[141 nt withheld, positions 3292-3432]
CCTTTGACGTTGGAGTCCACGTTCTTT
[37 nt withheld, positions 3460-3496]
ACTCTATCTCGGGCTATTCTTTTGATTTATAAGGGATTTTGCCGATTTCGGTCTATTGGTTAAAAAATGA
GCTGGTTTAACAAAAATTTAACGCGAATTTTAACAAAATATTAACGTTTACAATTTTATGGTGCACTCTC
AGTACAATCTGCTCTGATGCCGCATAGTTAAGCCAGCCCCGACACCCGCCAACACCCGCTGACGCGCCCT
GACGGGCTTGTCTGCTCCCGGCATCCGCTTACAGACAAGCTGTGACCGTCTCCGGGAGCTGCATGTGTCA
GAGGTTTTCACCGTCATCACCGAAACGCGCGAGACGAAAGGGCCTCGTGATACGCCTATTTTTATAGGTT
AATGTCATGATAATAATGGTTTCTTAGACGTCAGGTGGCACTTTTCGGGGAAATGTGCGCGGAACCCCTA
TTTGTTTATTTTTCTAAATACATTCAAATATGTATCCGCTCATGAGACAATAACCCTGATAAATGCTTCA
ATAATATTGAAAAAGGAAGAGTATGAGTATTCAACATTTCCGTGTCGCCCTTATTCCCTTTTTTGCGGCA
TTTTGCCTTCCTGTTTTTGCTCACCCAGAAACGCTGGTGAAAGTAAAAGATGCTGAAGATCAGTTGGGTG
CACGAGTGGGTTACATCGAACTGGATCTCAACAGCGGTAAGATCCTTGAGAGTTTTCGCCCCGAAGAACG
TTTTCCAATGATGAGCACTTTTAAAGTTCTGCTATGTGGCGCGGTATTATCCCGTATTGACGCCGGGCAA
GAGCAACTCGGTCGCCGCATACACTATTCTCAGAATGACTTGGTTGAGTACTCACCAGTCACAGAAAAGC
ATCTTACGGATGGCATGACAGTAAGAGAATTATGCAGTGCTGCCATAACCATGAGTGATAACACTGCGGC
CAACTTACTTCTGACAACGATCGGAGGACCGAAGGAGCTAACCGCTTTTTTGCACAACATGGGGGATCAT
GTAACTCGCCTTGATCGTTGGGAACCGGAGCTGAATGAAGCCATACCAAACGACGAGCGTGACACCACGA
TGCCTGTAGCAATGGCAACAACGTTGCGCAAACTATTAACTGGCGAACTACTTACTCTAGCTTCCCGGCA
ACAATTAATAGACTGGATGGAGGCGGATAAAGTTGCAGGACCACTTCTGCGCTCGGCCCTTCCGGCTGGC
TGGTTTATTGCTGATAAATCTGGAGCCGGTGAGCGTGGGTCTCGCGGTATCATTGCAGCACTGGGGCCAG
ATGGTAAGCCCTCCCGTATCGTAGTTATCTACACGACGGGGAGTCAGGCAACTATGGATGAACGAAATAG
ACAGATCGCTGAGATAGGTGCCTCACTGATTAAGCATTGGTAACTGTCAGACCAAGTTTACTCATATATA
CTTTAGATTGATTTAAAACTTCATTTTTAATTTAAAAGGATCTAGGTGAAGATCCTTTTTGATAATCTCA
TGACCAAAATCCCTTAACGTGAGTTTTCGTTCCACTGAGCGTCAGACCCCGTAGAAAAGATCAAAGGATC
TTCTTGAGATCCTTTTTTTCTGCGCGTAATCTGCTGCTTGCAAACAAAAAAACCACCGCTACCAGCGGTG
GTTTGTTTGCCGGATCAAGAGCTACCAACTCTTTTTCCGAAGGTAACTGGCTTCAGCAGAGCGCAGATAC
CAAATACTGTTCTTCTAGTGTAGCCGTAGTTAGGCCACCACTTCAAGAACTCTGTAGCACCGCCTACATA
CCTCGCTCTGCTAATCCTGTTACCAGTGGCTGCTGCCAGTGGCGATAAGTCGTGTCTTACCGGGTTGGAC
TCAAGACGATAGTTACCGGATAAGGCGCAGCGGTCGGGCTGAACGGGGGGTTCGTGCACACAGCCCAGCT
TGGAGCGAACGACCTACACCGAACTGAGATACCTACAGCGTGAGCTATGAGAAAGCGCCACGCTTCCCGA
AGGGAGAAAGGCGGACAGGTATCCGGTAAGCGGCAGGGTCGGAACAGGAGAGCGCACGAGGGAGCTTCCA
GGGGGAAACGCCTGGTATCTTTATAGTCCTGTCGGGTTTCGCCACCTCTGACTTGAGCGTCGATTTTTGT
GATGCTCGTCAGGGGGGCGGAGCCTATGGAAAAACGCCAGCAACGCGGCCTTTTTACGGTTCCTGGCCTT
TTGCTGGCCTTTTGCTCACATGTCCTGCAGGCAGCTGCGCGCTCGCTCGCTCACTGAGGCCGCCCGGGCG
TCGGGCGACCTTTGGTCGCCCGGCCTCAGTGAGCGAGCGAGCGCGCAGAGAGGGAGTGGCCAACTCCATC
ACTAGGGGTTCCTGCGGCCGCACGCGTGCCTTTGTTATGCAAAGCTCGAGATCTGCGATCTGCATCTCAA
TTAGTCAGCAACCATAGTCCCGCCCCTAACTCCGCCCATCCCGCCCCTAACTCCGCCCAGT
Features (pLannotate 1.2.2; 16 found; start..end, strand, type, name):
    139..1064    +  CDS            ChR2 (fragment): N-terminal fragment of channelrhodopsin-2 from the alga Chlamydomonas reinhardtii (Nagel et al., 2003) blue light-activated cation channel
   1069..1785    +  CDS            EGFP: EGFP is a basic (constitutively fluorescent) green fluorescent protein published in 1996, derived from Aequorea victoria. It is reported to be a rapidly-maturing weak dimer with moderate acid sensitivity.
   1792..1816    +  misc_feature   MCS (fragment): pBluescript multiple cloning site
   1816..2404    +  misc_feature   WPRE: woodchuck hepatitis virus posttranscriptional regulatory element
   2436..2912    +  polyA_signal   hGH poly(A) signal: human growth hormone polyadenylation signal
   2952..3092    +  repeat_region  AAV2 ITR: inverted terminal repeat of adeno-associated virus serotype 2 inverted
   3097..3148    -  misc_feature   bom (fragment): basis of mobility region from pBR322
   3167..3622    +  rep_origin     f1 ori (sequence partly withheld): f1 bacteriophage origin of replication; arrow indicates direction of (+) strand synthesis
   3623..3672    -  misc_feature   bom (fragment): basis of mobility region from pBR322
   3774..3809    -  CDS            rop (fragment): Rop protein, which maintains plasmids at low copy number; rop
   3904..4008    +  promoter       AmpR promoter: bla
   4009..4869    +  CDS            AmpR: β-lactamase; bla; confers resistance to ampicillin, carbenicillin, and related antibiotics
   5040..5628    +  rep_origin     ori: high-copy-number ColE1/pMB1/pBR322/pUC origin of replication
   5701..5728    +  repeat_region  AAV2 ITR (fragment): inverted terminal repeat of adeno-associated virus serotype 2 inverted
   5757..5784    +  repeat_region  AAV2 ITR (fragment): inverted terminal repeat of adeno-associated virus serotype 2 inverted
   5867..126     +  promoter       SV40 promoter (across the origin): SV40 early promoter
