[The description below was written by a language model from this plasmid's Addgene catalogue record, the feature table of its GenBank file and pLannotate feature annotations shown in this document.]
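Description:
46_pAAV-ProC11-CatCh-GFP-WPRE is an AAV transfer plasmid on a pAAV backbone, part of a series of synthetic-promoter vectors built to restrict transgene expression to particular neuronal and glial cell types in the retina of mice, non-human primates and humans. It is propagated in E. coli as a high-copy plasmid through a pUC/ColE1-type origin and selected with ampicillin (AmpR, β-lactamase under its own promoter). An f1/M13 phage origin is also present in the backbone. A recombination-deficient strain is listed for growth, as is usual for plasmids carrying repeat-rich AAV2 inverted terminal repeats.

Between the ITRs, which provide the signals for replication and packaging of the genome into AAV particles, lies a single expression cassette. The promoter ProC11 drives CatCh-GFP, the L132C variant of the blue-light-gated cation channel channelrhodopsin-2 (an N-terminal fragment of the Chlamydomonas protein), joined to EGFP so that expressing cells can be both optically depolarised and visualised. A WPRE follows to enhance transcript stability and expression, and the human growth hormone polyadenylation signal terminates the message. In the 5,937 bp depositor and sequencing-derived annotations, the short region between the left ITR and the opsin is recognised only as an SV40 early promoter match of about 200 bp. The composition of ProC11 beyond this is not stated, and the left ITR is detected only as fragments.

The four 7,707 bp GenBank records filed with this entry describe sibling constructs (numbers 57 to 60) carrying 2 kb gene-derived promoters. They share the cassette architecture and backbone but are not this plasmid.
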