Addgene plasmid #125946: 46_pAAV-ProC11-CatCh-GFP-WPRE
Purpose: Targeting expression to neuronal and glial cell types in mice, non-human primates, and human retina
Depositing lab: Botond Roska. Depositing organization: Friedrich Miescher Institute for Biomedical Research. Publication: Targeting neuronal and glial cell types with synthetic promoter AAVs in mice, non-human primates and humans. Juttner J, Szabo A, Gross-Scherf B, Morikawa RK, Rompani SB, Hantz P, Szikra T, Esposti F, Cowan CS, Bharioke A, Patino-Alvarez CP, Keles O, Kusnyerik A, Azoulay T, Hartl D, Krebs AR, Schubeler D, Hajdu RI, Lukats A, Nemeth J, Nagy ZZ, Wu KC, Wu RH, Xiang L, Fang XL, Jin ZB, Goldblum D, Hasler PW, Scholl HPN, Krol J, Roska B. Nat Neurosci. 2019 Jul 8. pii: 10.1038/s41593-019-0431-2. doi: 10.1038/s41593-019-0431-2. PubMed 31285614.
Backbone
  Vector backbone: pAAV
  Vector type: AAV
Growth in bacteria
  Bacterial resistance: Ampicillin, 100 μg/mL
  Growth temperature: 37°C
  Growth strain: NEB Stable
  Copy number: High Copy
Gene/Insert
  Gene/Insert name: CatCh-GFP (alt name: ChR2(L132C)-EGFP)
  Species: Synthetic
  Promoter: ProC11
  Cloning method: Restriction Enzyme; 5′ cloning site Unknown (unknown if destroyed); 3′ cloning site Unknown (unknown if destroyed)
Terms and licenses: Academic/Nonprofit Terms; Industry Terms: Not Available to Industry
Depositor comments: Please visit https://www.biorxiv.org/content/early/2018/10/04/434720.full.pdf for BioRxiv preprint
How to cite: 46_pAAV-ProC11-CatCh-GFP-WPRE was a gift from Botond Roska (Addgene plasmid # 125946 ; http://n2t.net/addgene:125946 ; RRID:Addgene_125946)
